>Addgene plasmid #139693 | P303-FBP_2 | depositor full sequence | sequence record 270351 | Full Sequence
TGGCACTGGCCGTCGTTTTACAACGTCGTGACTGGGAAAACCCTGGCGTTACCCAACTTAATCGCCTTGC
AGCACATCCCCCTTTCGCCAGCTGGCGTAATAGCGAAGAGGCCCGCACCGATCGCCCTTCCCAACAGTTG
CGCAGCCTGAATGGCGAATGCTAGAGCAGCTTGAGCTTGGATCAGATTGTCGTTTCCCGCCTTCAGTTTA
AACTATCAGTGTTTGACAGGATATATTGGCGGGTAAACCTAAGAGAAAAGAGCGTTTATTAGAATAATCG
GATATTTAAAAGGGCGTGAAAAGGTTTATCCGTTCGTCCATTTGTATGTGCATGCCAACCACAGGGTTCC
CCTCGGGATCAAAGTACTTTGATCCAACCCCTCCGCTGCTATAGTGCAGTCGGCTTCTGACGTTCAGTGC
AGCCGTCTTCTGAAAACGACATGTCGCACAAGTCCTAAGTTACGCGACAGGCTGCCGCCCTGCCCTTTTC
CTGGCGTTTTCTTGTCGCGTGTTTTAGTCGCATAAAGTAGAATACTTGCGACTAGAACCGGAGACATTAC
GCCATGAACAAGAGCGCCGCCGCTGGCCTGCTGGGCTATGCCCGCGTCAGCACCGACGACCAGGACTTGA
CCAACCAACGGGCCGAACTGCACGCGGCCGGCTGCACCAAGCTGTTTTCCGAGAAGATCACCGGCACCAG
GCGCGACCGCCCGGAGCTGGCCAGGATGCTTGACCACCTACGCCCTGGCGACGTTGTGACAGTGACCAGG
CTAGACCGCCTGGCCCGCAGCACCCGCGACCTACTGGACATTGCCGAGCGCATCCAGGAGGCCGGCGCGG
GCCTGCGTAGCCTGGCAGAGCCGTGGGCCGACACCACCACGCCGGCCGGCCGCATGGTGTTGACCGTGTT
CGCCGGCATTGCCGAGTTCGAGCGTTCCCTAATCATCGACCGCACCCGGAGCGGGCGCGAGGCCGCCAAG
GCCCGAGGCGTGAAGTTTGGCCCCCGCCCTACCCTCACCCCGGCACAGATCGCGCACGCCCGCGAGCTGA
TCGACCAGGAAGGCCGCACCGTGAAAGAGGCGGCTGCACTGCTTGGCGTGCATCGCTCGACCCTGTACCG
CGCACTTGAGCGCAGCGAGGAAGTGACGCCCACCGAGGCCAGGCGGCGCGGTGCCTTCCGTGAGGACGCA
TTGACCGAGGCCGACGCCCTGGCGGCCGCCGAGAATGAACGCCAAGAGGAACAAGCATGAAACCGCACCA
GGACGGCCAGGACGAACCGTTTTTCATTACCGAAGAGATCGAGGCGGAGATGATCGCGGCCGGGTACGTG
TTCGAGCCGCCCGCGCACGTCTCAACCGTGCGGCTGCATGAAATCCTGGCCGGTTTGTCTGATGCCAAGC
TGGCGGCCTGGCCGGCCAGCTTGGCCGCTGAAGAAACCGAGCGCCGCCGTCTAAAAAGGTGATGTGTATT
TGAGTAAAACAGCTTGCGTCATGCGGTCGCTGCGTATATGATGCGATGAGTAAATAAACAAATACGCAAG
GGGAACGCATGAAGGTTATCGCTGTACTTAACCAGAAAGGCGGGTCAGGCAAGACGACCATCGCAACCCA
TCTAGCCCGCGCCCTGCAACTCGCCGGGGCCGATGTTCTGTTAGTCGATTCCGATCCCCAGGGCAGTGCC
CGCGATTGGGCGGCCGTGCGGGAAGATCAACCGCTAACCGTTGTCGGCATCGACCGCCCGACGATTGACC
GCGACGTGAAGGCCATCGGCCGGCGCGACTTCGTAGTGATCGACGGAGCGCCCCAGGCGGCGGACTTGGC
TGTGTCCGCGATCAAGGCAGCCGACTTCGTGCTGATTCCGGTGCAGCCAAGCCCTTACGACATATGGGCC
ACCGCCGACCTGGTGGAGCTGGTTAAGCAGCGCATTGAGGTCACGGATGGAAGGCTACAAGCGGCCTTTG
TCGTGTCGCGGGCGATCAAAGGCACGCGCATCGGCGGTGAGGTTGCCGAGGCGCTGGCCGGGTACGAGCT
GCCCATTCTTGAGTCCCGTATCACGCAGCGCGTGAGCTACCCAGGCACTGCCGCCGCCGGCACAACCGTT
CTTGAATCAGAACCCGAGGGCGACGCTGCCCGCGAGGTCCAGGCGCTGGCCGCTGAAATTAAATCAAAAC
TCATTTGAGTTAATGAGGTAAAGAGAAAATGAGCAAAAGCACAAACACGCTAAGTGCCGGCCGTCCGAGC
GCACGCAGCAGCAAGGCTGCAACGTTGGCCAGCCTGGCAGACACGCCAGCCATGAAGCGGGTCAACTTTC
AGTTGCCGGCGGAGGATCACACCAAGCTGAAGATGTACGCGGTACGCCAAGGCAAGACCATTACCGAGCT
GCTATCTGAATACATCGCGCAGCTACCAGAGTAAATGAGCAAATGAATAAATGAGTAGATGAATTTTAGC
GGCTAAAGGAGGCGGCATGGAAAATCAAGAACAACCAGGCACCGACGCCGTGGAATGCCCCATGTGTGGA
GGAACGGGCGGTTGGCCAGGCGTAAGCGGCTGGGTTGTCTGCCGGCCCTGCAATGGCACTGGAACCCCCA
AGCCCGAGGAATCGGCGTGACGGTCGCAAACCATCCGGCCCGGTACAAATCGGCGCGGCGCTGGGTGATG
ACCTGGTGGAGAAGTTGAAGGCCGCGCAGGCCGCCCAGCGGCAACGCATCGAGGCAGAAGCACGCCCCGG
TGAATCGTGGCAAGCGGCCGCTGATCGAATCCGCAAAGAATCCCGGCAACCGCCGGCAGCCGGTGCGCCG
TCGATTAGGAAGCCGCCCAAGGGCGACGAGCAACCAGATTTTTTCGTTCCGATGCTCTATGACGTGGGCA
CCCGCGATAGTCGCAGCATCATGGACGTGGCCGTTTTCCGTCTGTCGAAGCGTGACCGACGAGCTGGCGA
GGTGATCCGCTACGAGCTTCCAGACGGGCACGTAGAGGTTTCCGCAGGGCCGGCCGGCATGGCCAGTGTG
TGGGATTACGACCTGGTACTGATGGCGGTTTCCCATCTAACCGAATCCATGAACCGATACCGGGAAGGGA
AGGGAGACAAGCCCGGCCGCGTGTTCCGTCCACACGTTGCGGACGTACTCAAGTTCTGCCGGCGAGCCGA
TGGCGGAAAGCAGAAAGACGACCTGGTAGAAACCTGCATTCGGTTAAACACCACGCACGTTGCCATGCAG
CGTACGAAGAAGGCCAAGAACGGCCGCCTGGTGACGGTATCCGAGGGTGAAGCCTTGATTAGCCGCTACA
AGATCGTAAAGAGCGAAACCGGGCGGCCGGAGTACATCGAGATCGAGCTAGCTGATTGGATGTACCGCGA
GATCACAGAAGGCAAGAACCCGGACGTGCTGACGGTTCACCCCGATTACTTTTTGATCGATCCCGGCATC
GGCCGTTTTCTCTACCGCCTGGCACGCCGCGCCGCAGGCAAGGCAGAAGCCAGATGGTTGTTCAAGACGA
TCTACGAACGCAGTGGCAGCGCCGGAGAGTTCAAGAAGTTCTGTTTCACCGTGCGCAAGCTGATCGGGTC
AAATGACCTGCCGGAGTACGATTTGAAGGAGGAGGCGGGGCAGGCTGGCCCGATCCTAGTCATGCGCTAC
CGCAACCTGATCGAGGGCGAAGCATCCGCCGGTTCCTAATGTACGGAGCAGATGCTAGGGCAAATTGCCC
TAGCAGGGGAAAAAGGTCGAAAAGGTCTCTTTCCTGTGGATAGCACGTACATTGGGAACCCAAAGCCGTA
CATTGGGAACCGGAACCCGTACATTGGGAACCCAAAGCCGTACATTGGGAACCGGTCACACATGTAAGTG
ACTGATATAAAAGAGAAAAAAGGCGATTTTTCCGCCTAAAACTCTTTAAAACTTATTAAAACTCTTAAAA
CCCGCCTGGCCTGTGCATAACTGTCTGGCCAGCGCACAGCCGAAGAGCTGCAAAAAGCGCCTACCCTTCG
GTCGCTGCGCTCCCTACGCCCCGCCGCTTCGCGTCGGCCTATCGCGGCCGCTGGCCGCTCAAAAATGGCT
GGCCTACGGCCAGGCAATCTACCAGGGCGCGGACAAGCCGCGCCGTCGCCACTCGACCGCCGGCGCCCAC
ATCAAGGCACCCTGCCTCGCGCGTTTCGGTGATGACGGTGAAAACCTCTGACACATGCAGCTCCCGGAGA
CGGTCACAGCTTGTCTGTAAGCGGATGCCGGGAGCAGACAAGCCCGTCAGGGCGCGTCAGCGGGTGTTGG
CGGGTGTCGGGGCGCAGCCATGACCCAGTCACGTAGCGATAGCGGAGTGTATACTGGCTTAACTATGCGG
CATCAGAGCAGATTGTACTGAGAGTGCACCATATGCGGTGTGAAATACCGCACAGATGCGTAAGGAGAAA
ATACCGCATCAGGCGCTCTTCCGCTTCCTCGCTCACTGACTCGCTGCGCTCGGTCGTTCGGCTGCGGCGA
GCGGTATCAGCTCACTCAAAGGCGGTAATACGGTTATCCACAGAATCAGGGGATAACGCAGGAAAGAACA
TGTGAGCAAAAGGCCAGCAAAAGGCCAGGAACCGTAAAAAGGCCGCGTTGCTGGCGTTTTTCCATAGGCT
CCGCCCCCCTGACGAGCATCACAAAAATCGACGCTCAAGTCAGAGGTGGCGAAACCCGACAGGACTATAA
AGATACCAGGCGTTTCCCCCTGGAAGCTCCCTCGTGCGCTCTCCTGTTCCGACCCTGCCGCTTACCGGAT
ACCTGTCCGCCTTTCTCCCTTCGGGAAGCGTGGCGCTTTCTCATAGCTCACGCTGTAGGTATCTCAGTTC
GGTGTAGGTCGTTCGCTCCAAGCTGGGCTGTGTGCACGAACCCCCCGTTCAGCCCGACCGCTGCGCCTTA
TCCGGTAACTATCGTCTTGAGTCCAACCCGGTAAGACACGACTTATCGCCACTGGCAGCAGCCACTGGTA
ACAGGATTAGCAGAGCGAGGTATGTAGGCGGTGCTACAGAGTTCTTGAAGTGGTGGCCTAACTACGGCTA
CACTAGAAGGACAGTATTTGGTATCTGCGCTCTGCTGAAGCCAGTTACCTTCGGAAAAAGAGTTGGTAGC
TCTTGATCCGGCAAACAAACCACCGCTGGTAGCGGTGGTTTTTTTGTTTGCAAGCAGCAGATTACGCGCA
GAAAAAAAGGATCTCAAGAAGATCCTTTGATCTTTTCTACGGGGTCTGACGCTCAGTGGAACGAAAACTC
ACGTTAAGGGATTTTGGTCATGCATTCTAGGTACTAAAACAATTCATCCAGTAAAATATAATATTTTATT
TTCTCCCAATCAGGCTTGATCCCCAGTAAGTCAAAAAATAGCTCGACATACTGTTCTTCCCCGATATCCT
CCCTGATCGACCGGACGCAGAAGGCAATGTCATACCACTTGTCCGCCCTGCCGCTTCTCCCAAGATCAAT
AAAGCCACTTACTTTGCCATCTTTCACAAAGATGTTGCTGTCTCCCAGGTCGCCGTGGGAAAAGACAAGT
TCCTCTTCGGGCTTTTCCGTCTTTAAAAAATCATACAGCTCGCGCGGATCTTTAAATGGAGTGTCTTCTT
CCCAGTTTTCGCAATCCACATCGGCCAGATCGTTATTCAGTAAGTAATCCAATTCGGCTAAGCGGCTGTC
TAAGCTATTCGTATAGGGACAATCCGATATGTCGATGGAGTGAAAGAGCCTGATGCACTCCGCATACAGC
TCGATAATCTTTTCAGGGCTTTGTTCATCTTCATACTCTTCCGAGCAAAGGACGCCATCGGCCTCACTCA
TGAGCAGATTGCTCCAGCCATCATGCCGTTCAAAGTGCAGGACCTTTGGAACAGGCAGCTTTCCTTCCAG
CCATAGCATCATGTCCTTTTCCCGTTCCACATCATAGGTGGTCCCTTTATACCGGCTGTCCGTCATTTTT
AAATATAGGTTTTCATTTTCTCCCACCAGCTTATATACCTTAGCAGGAGACATTCCTTCCGTATCTTTTA
CGCAGCGGTATTTTTCGATCAGTTTTTTCAATTCCGGTGATATTCTCATTTTAGCCATTTATTATTTCCT
TCCTCTTTTCTACAGTATTTAAAGATACCCCAAGAAGCTAATTATAACAAGACGAACTCCAATTCACTGT
TCCTTGCATTCTAAAACCTTAAATACCAGAAAACAGCTTTTTCAAAGTTGTTTTCAAAGTTGGCGTATAA
CATAGTATCGACGGAGCCGATTTTGAAACCGCGGTGATCACAGGCAGCAACGCTCTGTCATCGTTACAAT
CAACATGCTACCCTCCGCGAGATCATCCGTGTTTCAAACCCGGCAGCTTAGTTGCCGTTCTTCCGAATAG
CATCGGTAACATGAGCAAAGTCTGCCGCCTTACAACGGCTCTCCCGCTGACGCCGTCCCGGACTGATGGG
CTGCCTGTATCGAGTGGTGATTTTGTGCCGAGCTGCCGGTCGGGGAGCTGTTGGCTGGCTGGTGGCAGGA
TATATTGTGGTGTAAACAAATTGACGCTTAGACAACTTAATAACACATTGCGGACGTTTTTAATGTACTG
AATTAACGCCGAATTAATTCGGGGGATCTGGATTTTAGTACTGGATTTTGGTTTTAGGAATTAGAAATTT
TATTGATAGAAGTATTTTACAAATACAAATACATACTAAGGGTTTCTTATATGCTCAACACATGAGCGAA
ACCCTATAGGAACCCTAATTCCCTTATCTGGGAACTACTCACACATTATTATGGAGAAACTCGAGCTTGT
CGATCGACTCTAGCTAGAGGATCGATCCGAACCCCAGAGTCCCGCTCAGAAGAACTCGTCAAGAAGGCGA
TAGAAGGCGATGCGCTGCGAATCGGGAGCGGCGATACCGTAAAGCACGAGGAAGCGGTCAGCCCATTCGC
CGCCAAGCTCTTCAGCAATATCACGGGTAGCCAACGCTATGTCCTGATAGCGGTCCGCCACACCCAGCCG
GCCACAGTCGATGAATCCAGAAAAGCGGCCATTTTCCACCATGATATTCGGCAAGCAGGCATCGCCATGT
GTCACGACGAGATCCTCGCCGTCGGGCATGCGCGCCTTGAGCCTGGCGAACAGTTCGGCTGGCGCGAGCC
CCTGATGCTCTTCGTCCAGATCATCCTGATCGACAAGACCGGCTTCCATCCGAGTACGTGCTCGCTCGAT
GCGATGTTTCGCTTGGTGGTCGAATGGGCAGGTAGCCGGATCAAGCGTATGCAGCCGCCGCATTGCATCA
GCCATGATGGATACTTTCTCGGCAGGAGCAAGGTGAGATGACAGGAGATCCTGCCCCGGCACTTCGCCCA
ATAGCAGCCAGTCCCTTCCCGCTTCAGTGACAACGTCGAGCACAGCTGCGCAAGGAACGCCCGTCGTGGC
CAGCCACGATAGCCGCGCTGCCTCGTCCTGGAGTTCATTCAGGGCACCGGACAGGTCGGTCTTGACAAAA
AGAACCGGGCGCCCCTGCGCTGACAGCCGGAACACGGCGGCATCAGAGCAGCCGATTGTCTGTTGTGCCC
AGTCATAGCCGAATAGCCTCTCCACCCAAGCGGCCGGAGAACCTGCGTGCAATCCATCTTGTTCAATCCC
CATGGTCGATCGACAGATCTGCGAAAGCTCGAGAGAGATAGATTTGTAGAGAGAGACTGGTGATTTCAGC
GTGTCCTCTCCAAATGAAATGAACTTCCTTATATAGAGGAAGGGTCTTGCGAAGGATAGTGGGATTGTGC
GTCATCCCTTACGTCAGTGGAGATATCACATCAATCCACTTGCTTTGAAGACGTGGTTGGAACGTCTTCT
TTTTCCACGATGCTCCTCGTGGGTGGGGGTCCATCTTTGGGACCACTGTCGGCAGAGGCATCTTGAACGA
TAGCCTTTCCTTTATCGCAATGATGGCATTTGTAGGTGCCACCTTCCTTTTCTACTGTCCTTTTGATGAA
GTGACAGATAGCTGGGCAATGGAATCCGAGGAGGTTTCCCGATATTACCCTTTGTTGAAAAGTCTCAATA
GCCCTTTGGTCTTCTGAGACTGTATCTTTGATATTCTTGGAGTAGACGAGAGTGTCGTGCTCCACCATGT
TCACATCAATCCACTTGCTTTGAAGACGTGGTTGGAACGTCTTCTTTTTCCACGATGCTCCTCGTGGGTG
GGGGTCCATCTTTGGGACCACTGTCGGCAGAGGCATCTTGAACGATAGCCTTTCCTTTATCGCAATGATG
GCATTTGTAGGTGCCACCTTCCTTTTCTACTGTCCTTTTGATGAAGTGACAGATAGCTGGGCAATGGAAT
CCGAGGAGGTTTCCCGATATTACCCTTTGTTGAAAAGTCTCAATAGCCCTTTGGTCTTCTGAGACTGTAT
CTTTGATATTCTTGGAGTAGACGAGAGTGTCGTGCTCCACCATGTTGGCAAGCTGCTCTAGCCAATACGC
AAACCGCCTCTCCCCGCGCGTTGGCCGATTCATTAATGCAGCTGGCACGACAGGTTTCCCGACTGGAAAG
CGGGCAGTGAGCGCAACGCAATTAATGTGAGTTAGCTCACTCATTAGGCACCCCAGGCTTTACACTTTAT
GCTTCCGGCTCGTATGTTGTGTGGAATTGTGAGCGGATAACAATTTCACACAGGAAACAGCTATGACATG
ATTACGAATTCGAGCTCGGTACCCGGGGATCGGCGCGCCCTATGGAGGTCAACATGGTGGAGCACGACAC
TCTGGTCTACTCCAAAAATGTCAAAGATACAGTCTCAGAAGATCAAAGGGCTATTGAGACTTTTCAACAA
AGGATAATTTCGGGAAACCTCCTCGGATTCCATTGCCCAGCTATCTGTCACTTCATCGAAAGGACAGTAG
AAAAGGAAGGTGGCTCCTACAAATGCCATCATTGCGATAAAGGAAAGGCTATCATTCAAGATCTCTCTGC
CGACAGTGGTCCCAAAGATGGACCCCCACCCACGAGGAGCATCGTGGAAAAAGAAGAGGTTCCAACCACG
TCTACAAAGCAAGTGGATTGATGTGACATCTCCACTGACGTAAGGGATGACGCACAATCCCACTATCCTT
CGCAAGACCCTTCCTCTATATAAGGAAGTTCATTTCATTTGGAGAGGACACGCTCGAGTATAAGAGCTCA
TTTTTACAACAATTACCAACAACAACAAACAACAAACAACATTACAATTACATTTACAATTATCGATACA
ATGGTGCAGGACACTTCAAGTGCTAGCACAAGTCCAATTTTAACCAGATGGTATATAGACACTCGACCTC
TCACGGCAAGTACCGCCGCACTTCCGCTGCTGGAAACGCTGCAACCAGCTGATCAGATCTCCGTCCAAAA
ATATTATCATCTCAAGGACAAGCACATGTCACTTGCCTCCAACCTTTTGAAGTATTTATTCGTTCATCGA
AATTGCCGAATACCATGGAGTAGTATTGTCATATCAAGAACGCCCGACCCGCACAGAAGGCCTTGCTATA
TACCTCCTTCAGGTTCACAAGAGGACTCCTTCAAAGACGGATATACGGGAATCAACGTAGAATTCAACGT
TAGTCACCAAGCCAGCATGGTGGCAATCGCAGGTACGGCTTTCACACCTAATAGCGGTGGAGATAGCAAA
CTCAAACCGGAGGTCGGAATAGATATAACATGTGTAAATGAGAGGCAGGGCAGGAATGGAGAAGAAAGAT
CCTTGGAATCCCTGAGGCAGTATATAGATATATTCAGCGAAGTATTCAGCACCGCAGAGATGGCTAATAT
AAGGCGACTTGATGGGGTTTCCTCAAGTTCCCTTAGTGCAGACAGACTCGTAGATTATGGATACCGATTA
TTCTACACCTATTGGGCCTTAAAAGAGGCTTATATCAAGATGACAGGTGAGGCCTTATTGGCTCCTTGGT
TGAGAGAGCTGGAGTTTTCCAACGTGGTCGCTCCAGCCGCTGTCGCCGAAAGCGGGGACTCTGCTGGAGA
CTTTGGCGAACCGTACACTGGCGTGCGTACAACATTGTATAAGAACCTCGTAGAGGACGTACGAATTGAG
GTAGCTGCTTTGGGAGGAGATTATCTGTTCGCAACAGCCGCTAGAGGTGGTGGTATAGGCGCATCCTCAC
GTCCTGGTGGTGGCCCAGATGGCTCTGGAATTAGATCCCAGGACCCTTGGAGGCCGTTCAAGAAACTCGA
TATAGAGCGTGACATACAGCCATGTGCTACGGGCGTTTGTAATTGCCTGTCCTCAGGATAGGCTTGATCC
CCCGTCGACAGCTAGCTATATCATCAATTTATGTATTACACATAATATCGCACTCAGTCTTTCATCTACG
GCAATGTACCAGCTGATATAATCAGTTATTGAAATATTTCTGAATTTAAACTTGCATCAATAAATTTATG
TTTTTGCTTGGACTATAATACCTGACTTGTTATTTTATCAATAAATATTTAAACTATATTTCTTTCAAGA
TCGCTGTTAGAGCTCGGACTGGCAGACATACTGTCCCACAAATGAAGATGGAATCTGTAAAAGAAAACGC
GTGAAATAATGCGTCTGACAAAGGTTAGGTCGGCTGCCTTTAATCAATACCAAAGTGGTCCCTACCACGA
TGGAAAAACTGTGCAGTCGGTTTGGCTTTTTCTGACGAACAAATAAGATTCGTGGCCGACAGGTGGGGGT
CCACCATGTGAAGGCATCTTCAGACTCCAATAATGGAGCAATGACGTAAGGGCTTACGAAATAAGTAAGG
GTAGTTTGGGAAATGTCCACTCACCCGTCAGTCTATAAATACTTAGCCCCTCCCTCATTGTTAAGGGAGC
AAAATCTCAGAGAGATAGTCCTAGAGAGAGAAAGAGAGCAAGTAGCCTAGAAGTAGTCAAGGCGGCGAAG
TATTCAGGCACGTGGCCAGGAAGAAGAAAAGCCAAGACGACGAAAACAGGTAAGAGCTAAGCTTAATGGC
ATCCTTTGAAAATTCACTCAGTGTCTTAATAGTTGGGGCTGGCTTAGGTGGTTTGGCCGCTGCTATAGCA
CTGCGAAGGCAAGGACATGTAGTCAAGATATACGATAGTTCTTCATTCAAGGCCGAATTGGGAGCAGGAT
TAGCTGTACCACCCAATACTCTCCGTTCCCTGCAACAACTGGGCTGTAATACAGAAAACCTGAACGGAGT
AGACAACCTCTGCTTTACGGCCATGGGATACGACGGGAGTGTAGGTATGATGAATAATATGACCGACTAC
CGTGAGGCATACGGCACTTCCTGGATAATGGTACATCGAGTGGATCTCCACAACGAGCTGATGCGAGTCG
CCTTGGATCCGGGCGGGTTAGGGCCTCCTGCCACTCTTCACCTTAACCATCGTGTTACGTTCTGCGATGT
GGATGCCTGTACAGTCACGTTTACGAACGGGACGACACAGTCTGCTGACTTGATTGTCGGAGCTGATGGT
ATTAGGTCTACGATTCGAAGATTCGTTCTGGAGGAGGACGTGACTGTTCCAGCTAGCGGAATTGTCGGCT
TTCGATGGTTGGTCCAGGCCGATGCTCTCGACCCATATCCCGAACTGGATTGGATTGTCAAAAAACCACC
CTTGGGAGCCAGGTTGATTTCTACTCCACAGAACCCGCAGAGTGGCGTAGGACTGGCCGATAGACGAACG
ATCATTATTTACGCATGCAGAGGTGGGACCATGGTTAATGTATTAGCCGTACACGACGACGAAAGAGATC
AAAACACTGCTGATTGGTCCGTTCCCGCATCAAAGGATGATTTATTCAGAGTGTTTCACGATTACCATCC
AAGATTCCGACGACTCTTAGAGTTAGCACAGGACATTAATTTATGGCAGATGAGGGTGGTCCCGGTCTTG
AAAAAATGGGTGAACAAGAGGGTATGCTTGCTGGGTGATGCCGCCCATGCTTCACTGCCCACACTTGGAC
AAGGCTTCGGGATGGGGTTGGAGGATGCAGTCGCTTTGGGCACGTTGTTGCCTAAGGGAACGACCGCATC
ACAGATCGAGACAAGGCTGGCCGTTTACGAACAGCTGCGAAAGGATCGAGCTGAGTTTGTCGCCGCAGAG
AGCTATGAGGAGCAATATGTCCCAGAGATGAGAGGGCTGTACCTTAGGTCCAAAGAATTGAGAGACAGAG
TGATGGGTTATGATATTAAGGTAGAGTCAGAGAAGGTTTTGGAAACACTGTTGCGATCATCCAACTCAGC
TTGAGCTTGTCCTGCTTTAATGAGATATGCGAGAAGCCTATGATCGCATGATATTTGCTTTCAATTCTGT
TGTGCACGTTGTAAAAAACCTGAGCATGTGTAGCTCAGATCCTTACCGCCGGTTTCGGTTCATTCTAATG
AATATATCACCCGTTACTATCGTATTTTTATGAATAATATTCTCCGTTCAATTTACTGATTGTACCCTAC
TACTTATATGTACAATATTAAAATGAAAACAATATATTGTGCTGAATAGGTTTATAGCGACATCTATGAT
AGAGCGCCACAATAACAAACAATTGCGTTTTATTATTACAAATCCAATTTTAAAAAAAGCGGCAGAACCG
GTCAAACCTAAAAGACTGATTACATAAATCTTATTCAAATTTCAAAAGTGCCCCAGGGGCTAGTATCTAC
GACACACCGAGCGGCGAACTAATAACGCTCACTGAAGGGAACTCCGGTTCCCCGCCGGCGCGCATGGGTG
AGATTCCTTGAAGTTGAGTATTGGCCGTCCGCTCTACCGAAAGTTACGGGCACCATTCAACCCGGTCCAG
CACGGCGGCCGGGTAACCGACTTGCTGCCCCGAGAATTATGCAGCATTTTTTTGGTGTATGTGGGCCCCA
AATGAAGTGCAGGTCAAACCTTGACAGTGACGACAAATCGTTGGGCGGGTCCAGGGCGAATTTTGCGACA
ACATGTCGAGGCTCAGCAGGACCCGGGGCGCGCCCTATGGAGTGGCAGACATACTGTCCCACAAATGAAG
ATGGAATCTGTAAAAGAAAACGCGTGAAATAATGCGTCTGACAAAGGTTAGGTCGGCTGCCTTTAATCAA
TACCAAAGTGGTCCCTACCACGATGGAAAAACTGTGCAGTCGGTTTGGCTTTTTCTGACGAACAAATAAG
ATTCGTGGCCGACAGGTGGGGGTCCACCATGTGAAGGCATCTTCAGACTCCAATAATGGAGCAATGACGT
AAGGGCTTACGAAATAAGTAAGGGTAGTTTGGGAAATGTCCACTCACCCGTCAGTCTATAAATACTTAGC
CCCTCCCTCATTGTTAAGGGAGCAAAATCTCAGAGAGATAGTCCTAGAGAGAGAAAGAGAGCAAGTAGCC
TAGAAGTAGTCAAGGCGGCGAAGTATTCAGGCACGTGGCCAGGAAGAAGAAAAGCCAAGACGACGAAAAC
AGGTAAGAGCTAAGCTTAATGAATAGTAGTAAAAACCCTCCATCCACTCTGTTAGATGTTTTTCTGGATA
CCGCTAGGAACCTTGATACAGCATCCAGAAATGTCCTGGAGTGCGGAGAACACAGGTGGAGTTACAGAGA
GTTGGACACAGTGTCATCCGCATTGGCCCAACACCTTCGATACACTGTGGGTCTTAGCCCCACTGTAGCC
GTGATTAGCGAGAATCACCCCTACATACTTGCATTAATGCTCGCCGTATGGAAACTCGGCGGAACGTTCG
CACCGATAGATGTTCATTCCCCAGCCGAACTTGTTGCTGGAATGTTGAATATTGTAAGCCCGTCATGTCT
TGTCATTCCTAGCTCTGATGTGACAAATCAGACATTGGCATGCGATCTTAATATACCGGTTGTTGCATTC
CACCCACATCAAAGTACAATTCCCGAACTCAACAAGAAGTATCTCACAGATTCTCAGATCAGTCCTGACC
TGCCCTTCCCCGACCCTAATCGACCTGCTTTGTACTTATTCACGTCATCTGCAACGTCTAGGTCCAATTT
GAAGTGCGTGCCACTTACACACACATTCATATTGCGAAACTCCTTAAGTAAACGAGCATGGTGCAAAAGA
ATGAGGCCAGAGACAGATTTTGATGGTATTAGGGTCCTGGGGTGGGCCCCCTGGAGCCATGTCCTCGCTC
ATATGCAGGACATTGGCCCTCTTACATTATTGAATGCCGGGTGCTACGTATTTGCCACGACCCCATCTAC
CTACCCGACGGAGCTGAAGGATGACCGTGATGTTATTAGTTGCGCCGCAAATGCCGTAATGTACAAAGGT
GTTAAATCCTTCGCATGCCTCCCATTCGTGCTTGGGGGACTCAAGGCTTTATGTGAGTCAGAGCCCAGTG
TTAAGGCACAACTGCAAGTGGAGGAACGAGCCCAGCTTTTGAAGTCACTCCAACACATGAAAATCCTGGA
ATGCGGGGGGGCAATGCTCGAAGTGAGTGTGGCAAGCTGGGCTATAGAGAATAGGATTCCTATATCTATT
GGGATTGGTATGACAGAGACAGGCGGCGCTCTTTTCGCTGGGCCGGTCCAAGCAATTCAAACCGGCTTTA
GCAGTGAAGATAAATTTATCGAGGACGCAACCTACTTGCTGGTCAAGGACGATTACGAGAGCCACGCAGA
GGAGGACATAAACGAGGGCGAGTTAGTGGTAAAGTCCAGAATGTTACCTAGGGGTTATTTGGGCTATAAC
GACCCCTCTTTCTCTGTTGACGATGCTGGTTGGGTTACTTTCAAAACTGGAGATCGATATTCAGTCACTC
CTGACGGCAAATTCTCCTGGCTTGGTCGAAATACTGATTTCATTCAGATGACGAGTGGTGAGACTCTCGA
TCCCCGTCCGATTGAGTCCCTCCTTTGTGAGTCCAGCCTTATATCACGAGCCTGTGTCATCGGGGATAAG
TTCCTGAACGGACCAGCCACAGCTGTATGCGCTATTATAGAACTCGAACCAACGACTGTTGAGAAAGGCC
AGGCTCACAGCAGGGATATTGCCCGAATCTTTGCCCCCATCAATCGAGATCTTCCTCCCCCGTTACGTAT
AGCATGGAGTCACGTACTTGTACTTCAGCCAAGCGAGAAAATACCGATGACGAAAAAGGGTACAATCTTC
CGTAAGAAAATCGAACAGGTTTTCGGTTCCGCTTTAGGAGGCAGTAGCGGCGACAACTCACAAGCAACCA
CTGACGCTTCAGTAGTTAGGAGGGATGAGTTGAGCAACACGGTCAAACATATCATAAGCAGAGTTTTGGG
AGTCTCCGACGATGAACTCCTTTGGACACTGAGCTTTGCTGAGCTTGGCATGACGTCCGCTCTTGCTACT
AGAATAGCAAATGAATTGAACGAAGTTCTGGTAGGTGTGAACCTCCCCATCAATGCATGCTACATTCATG
TGGACCTGCCTTCTTTGTCAAATGCCGTGTATGCAAAGTTAGCACACCTTAAACTCCCGGATAGGACGCC
CGAGCCAAGGAAGGCCCCAGTTGAAAATCCCGGTGGAAAGGAAATCGTAATAGTAGGTCAGGCTTTTAGG
CTTCCGGGGAGTATAAATGATGTCGCTTCTTTGAGGGACGCTTTTTTGGCTAGACAAGCATCCAGTATTA
TTACTGAAATACCGCCAGATAGATGGGACCACGCATCATTTTATCCAAAAGACATACGATTTAATAAAGC
AGGGCTCGTCGACATCGCTAACTACGACCACAGTTTTTTCGGATTGACAGCCACGGAGGCACTGTACCTG
TCACCAACGATGCGTTTGGCACTTGAAGTGTCCTTTGAAGCCTTGGAGAATGCTAATATACCCGTGTCCC
AGTTAAAGGGCTCTCAAACAGCTGTATATGTCGCAACCACCGACGACGGGTTTGAGACACTGCTGAATGC
TGAGGCAGGATATGATGCATACACACGATTCTATGGCACTGGTAGGGCCGCCTCTACGGCCAGTGGACGA
ATTAGTTATTTACTCGACGTACACGGCCCTTCAATTACCGTAGACACTGCTTGTTCAGGCGGTGCTGTTT
GCATAGACCAGGCCATAGACTACCTCCAATCCTCTAGCGCAGCTGATACCGCCATAATCTGCGCCAGCAA
CACTCACTGCTGGCCAGGTTCCTTCATGTTTCTGAGTGCTCAAGGTATGGTAAGTTCCGGGGGGCGATGT
GCAACTTTTACGACGGATGCCGACGGCTATGTACCCTCTGAAGGTGCTGTGGCATTTATCCTCAAAACCC
GAGAAGCAGCTATGAGAGATAAAGATACTATCTTGGCAACTATCAAAGCAACGCAGATTAGTCATAATGG
TCGTTCCCAAGGTTTAGTCGCACCAAACGTCAATTCACAAGCTGATTTACACAGAAGCTTATTGCAGAAA
GCTGGTTTGAGTCCAGCCGACATTCACTTCATCGAAGCTCACGGGACAGGAACGTCACTCGGTGACCTTA
GTGAAATACAAGCAATTAATGATGCCTACACGTCATCTCAGCCTCGAACAGCCGGACCCTTAATAGTAAG
CGCAAGTAAAACCGTCATTGGTCACACAGAGCCTGCTGGACCGTTGGTAGGCATGCTCTCAGTTCTCAAC
TCCTTTAAAGAGGGCGCAGTTCCCGGCTTAGCTCACCTGACAGCAGATAACCTCAATCCGGCTTTAGACT
GCTCCTCCGTCCCTTTACTTATCCCCTACCAGCCTGTCCACTTGGCAGCTCCTAAGCCACACAGGGCTGC
TGTGATGAGTTATGGCTTCTCCGGCACTCTTGGAGGTATAGTTCTTGAAGCACCGGATGAGGAAAGGCTT
GAGGAAGAACCACCCAACGATAAGCCTATGTTATTTGTTGTTAGCGCCAAAACTCATACTGCATTGATTG
AGTACCTTGGACGATACCTTGAATTTCTGCTCCAGGCCAATCCCCAAGACTTCTGCGATATCTGTTACAC
TAGCTGCGTTGGACGTGAGCATTACAGGTACCGTTTTGCATGTGTGGCAAACGATATGGAAGATTTAATT
GGCCAACTTCAGAAGAGGCTTGGGTCTAAGGTTCCACCTAAACCGTCCTATAAAAGAGGAGCCCTCGCTT
TTGCTTTCAGTGGACAAGGGACCCAGTTTCGTGGAATGGCAACAGAATTGGCTAAGGCATATAGTGGTTT
TCGTAAGATAGTCAGTGATCTTGCTAAAAGAGCATCAGAACTGTCCGGCCATGCAATCGACAGGTTTCTG
CTTGCATATGACATTGGGGCTGAGAATGTTGCACCGGATAGTGAAGCTGATCAAATCTGCATATTCGTTT
ACCAATGTAGTGTTCTCAGATGGCTCCAAACAATGGGGATTCGTCCGTCAGCCGTGATCGGTCACAGCCT
CGGTGAGATTAGCGCATCCGTAGCTGCTGGAGCATTGTCCTTGGACTCTGCCCTTGACCTCGTAATAAGT
AGAGCCAGGTTACTGAGGTCATCTACGAATGCCCCAGCTGGCATGGCAGCTATGTCTGCATCCCAGGATG
AAGTAGTCGAACTCATAGGAAAGCTCGATTTAGATAAAGCTAATAGCCTCAGCGTGTCCGTAATAAACGG
CCCCCAGAACACCGTTGTTTCAGGATCTTCTGCAGCAATAGAAAGTATCGTTGCTCTCGCAAAGGGACGA
AAAATCAAGGCCAGCGCACTCAACATTAACCAGGCATTCCATAGTCCTTACGTCGATTCTGCAGTACCCG
GCTTACGAGCTTGGAGTGAGAAACATATATCATCAGCTCGACCATTGCAAATCCCTTTGTACTCTACCCT
CTTGGGCGCTCAAGTTTCTGAGGGTCAAATGTTAAATCCCGATCACTGGGTAGACCATGCTAGGAAACCC
GTTCAGTTCGCACAAGCAGCCACTATAATGAAGGAATCTTTCACCGGAGTAATAATCGATATTGGACCTC
AAGTTGTAGCATGGTCCCTGCTCTTAAGCAATGGTCTTACTTCCGTGACCGCACTCGCCGCAAAGCGTGG
CCGTTCACAGCAAGTGGCCTTCCTCTCCGCCTTAGCTGATCTTTATCAGGACTACGGCGTCGTACCAGAC
TTTGTTGGACTGTACGCACAACAGGAGGACGCTTCCAGACTGAAAAAGACCGATATCTTAACTTACCCCT
TTCAGAGGGTTCGACGTTACCCTTCCTTTATACCCTCTAGAAGGGCACCCACCCACGCTCATGTCCAAGA
CGAGGAAACTCTGTCATCAGGATCATCAACTCCAACCTTAGAAAATACTGACCTGGACAGTGGGAAGGAA
TCTCTGATGGGACCAACAAGAGGGCTTTTGCGAGTCGATGATCTTAGGGACTCAATAGTCAGTTCAGTCA
AAGATGTCCTGGAATTGAAGAGTAACGAAGATCTGGACCTCAGCGAGTCCCTTAATGCTCTTGGCATGGA
CTCTATAATGTTCGCTCAATTACGAAAAAGGATAGGGGAGGGCCTCGGCCTGTCCGTTCCAATGGTTTTT
CTCAGCGATGCCTTCAGTATTGGAGAAATGGTCAGTAACCTCGTGGAACAGGCCGAAGCTTCCGAGGACA
ATTGAGCTTATATGAAGATGAAGATGAAATATTTGGTGTGTCAAATAAAAAGCTTGTGTGCTTAAGTTTG
TGTTTTTTTCTTGGCTTGTTGTGTTATGAATTTGTGGCTTTTTCTAATATTAAATGAATGTAAGATCACA
TTATAATGAATAAACAAATGTTTCTATAATCCATTGTGAATGTTTTGTTGGATCTCTTCTGCAGCATATA
ACTACTGTATGTGCTATGGTATGGACTATGGAATATGATTAAAGATAAGCGCTGTTAGAGCTCTCCCGGC
GCGCCCTATGGAGAGATTTGCCTTTTCAATTTCAGAAAGAATGCTAACCCACAGATGGTTAGAGAGGCTT
ACGCAGCAGGTATCATCAAGACGATCTACCCGAGCAATAATCTCCAGGAAATCAAATACCTTCCCAAGAA
GGTTAAAGATGCAGTCAAAAGATTCAGGACTAACTGCATCAAGAACACAGAGAAAGATATATTTCTCAAG
ATCAGAAGTACTATTCCAGTATGGACGATTCAAGGCTTGCTTCACAAACCAAGGCAAGTAATAGAGATTG
GAGTCTCTAAAAAGGTAGTTCCCACTGAATCAAAGGCCATGGAGTCAAAGATTCAAATAGAGGACCTAAC
AGAACTCGCCGTAAAGACTGGCGAACAGTTCATACAGAGTCTCTTACGACTCAATGACAAGAAGAAAATC
TTCGTCAACATGGTGGAGCACGACACACTTGTCTACTCCAAAAATATCAAAGATACAGTCTCAGAAGACC
AAAGGGCAATTGAGACTTTTCAACAAAGGGTAATATCCGGAAACCTCCTCGGATTCCATTGCCCAGCTAT
CTGTCACTTTATTGTGAAGATAGTGGAAAAGGAAGGTGGCTCCTACAAATGCCATCATTGCGATAAAGGA
AAGGCCATCGTTGAAGATGCCTCTGCCGACAGTGGTCCCAAAGATGGACCCCCACCCACGAGGAGCATCG
TGGAAAAAGAAGACGTTCCAACCACGTCTTCAAAGCAAGTGGATTGATGTGATATCTCCACTGACGTAAG
GGATGACGCACAATCGCCTGGACTTCCACAGCTATAGCGGGCCACTATCCTTCGCAAGACCCTTCCTCTA
TATAAGGAAGTTCATTTCATTTGGAGAGAACACGGGGGACTAATGCGTATAAATATCTCTCTGTCTAGCT
TATTCGAGAGATTAAGCAAACTCAGCTCTCGTAGCATAGCTATTACATGTGGTGTCGTCCTCGCCTCTGC
TATTGCTTTTCCCATCATACGACGAGATTATCAGACGTTCTTAGAGGTTGGTCCTAGCTATGCCCCTCAA
AATTTTCGAGGCTACATTATCGTTTGCGTACTCAGCTTGTTCCGACAAGAGCAAAAAGGGTTGGCAATCT
ACGACAGACTCCCAGAGAAGAGAAGATGGCTGGCCGATCTCCCATTTCGTGAAGGTACTAGACCTAGTAT
AACATCACACATAATACAGAGACAGCGAACTCAACTTGTAGACCAAGAGTTTGCCACACGAGAACTGATA
GACAAAGTTATTCCCAGGGTGCAAGCACGACATACAGATAAAACATTTTTGAGCACGAGCAAGTTTGAAT
TTCATGCTAAAGCCATTTTCCTGTTGCCAAGTATTCCTATAAACGACCCCTTAAACATACCTAGTCATGA
TACGGTTCGTAGAACGAAACGAGAGATTGCACACATGCATGACTACCACGACTGTACTCTTCACTTAGCT
CTTGCAGCTCAAGATGGAAAAGAAGTCCTGAAAAAAGGCTGGGGCCAACGTCATCCGCTTGCCGGGCCGG
GTGTACCTGGGCCGCCGACAGAATGGACTTTCTTATACGCACCCCGTAATGAGGAAGAAGCTAGGGTAGT
AGAAATGATTGTCGAGGCAAGTATCGGATACATGACTAATGATCCGGCAGGTAAAATCGTCGAGAATGCC
AAATGAGCTTGTCCTGCTTTAATGAGATATGCGAGAAGCCTATGATCGCATGATATTTGCTTTCAATTCT
GTTGTGCACGTTGTAAAAAACCTGAGCATGTGTAGCTCAGATCCTTACCGCCGGTTTCGGTTCATTCTAA
TGAATATATCACCCGTTACTATCGTATTTTTATGAATAATATTCTCCGTTCAATTTACTGATTGTACCCT
ACTACTTATATGTACAATATTAAAATGAAAACAATATATTGTGCTGAATAGGTTTATAGCGACATCTATG
ATAGAGCGCCACAATAACAAACAATTGCGTTTTATTATTACAAATCCAATTTTAAAAAAAGCGGCAGAAC
CGGTCAAACCTAAAAGACTGATTACATAAATCTTATTCAAATTTCAAAAGTGCCCCAGGGGCTAGTATCT
ACGACACACCGAGCGGCGAACTAATAACGCTCACTGAAGGGAACTCCGGTTCCCCGCCGGCGCGCATGGG
TGAGATTCCTTGAAGTTGAGTATTGGCCGTCCGCTCTACCGAAAGTTACGGGCACCATTCAACCCGGTCC
AGCACGGCGGCCGGGTAACCGACTTGCTGCCCCGAGAATTATGCAGCATTTTTTTGGTGTATGTGGGCCC
CAAATGAAGTGCAGGTCAAACCTTGACAGTGACGACAAATCGTTGGGCGGGTCCAGGGCGAATTTTGCGA
CAACATGTCGAGGCTCAGCAGGACCGCTGTTAGAGCTCAGTG
Features (pLannotate 1.2.2; 29 found; start..end, strand, type, name):
      4..158     +  CDS            lacZα (fragment): LacZα fragment of β-galactosidase; lacZ fragment
    224..248     +  misc_feature   RB T-DNA repeat: right border repeat from nopaline C58 T-DNA
    588..989     +  CDS            Y4CG_SINFN (fragment): Protein inferred from homology: Swiss-Prot protein existence level 3. From Sinorhizobium fredii (strain NBRC 101917 / NGR234).
   1549..2178    +  CDS            pVS1 StaA: stability protein from the Pseudomonas plasmid pVS1 (Heeb et al., 2000)
   2611..3679    +  CDS            pVS1 RepA (fragment): replication protein from the Pseudomonas plasmid pVS1 (Heeb et al., 2000)
   3745..3939    +  rep_origin     pVS1 oriV: origin of replication for the Pseudomonas plasmid pVS1 (Heeb et al., 2000)
   4142..4181    +  CDS            rop (fragment): Rop protein, which maintains plasmids at low copy number; rop
   4283..4423    +  misc_feature   bom: basis of mobility region from pBR322
   4609..5197    -  rep_origin     ori: high-copy-number ColE1/pMB1/pBR322/pUC origin of replication
   5284..6078    -  CDS            KanR: aminoglycoside phosphotransferase; aphA-3; confers resistance to kanamycin
   6503..6527    +  misc_feature   LB T-DNA repeat: left border repeat from nopaline C58 T-DNA
   6605..6779    -  polyA_signal   CaMV poly(A) signal: cauliflower mosaic virus polyadenylation signal
   6836..7628    -  CDS            NeoR/KanR (fragment): aminoglycoside phosphotransferase from Tn5; aph(3')-II (or nptII); confers resistance to neomycin, kanamycin, and G418 (Geneticin®)
   7696..8372    -  promoter       CaMV 35S promoter (enhanced): cauliflower mosaic virus 35S promoter with a duplicated enhancer region
   8462..8550    +  CDS            lacI (fragment): lac repressor; lacI; The lac repressor binds to the lac operator to inhibit transcription in E. coli. This inhibition can be relieved by adding lactose or isopropyl-β-D-thiogalactopyranoside (IPTG).
   8563..8584    +  protein_bind   CAP binding site: CAP binding activates transcription in the presence of cAMP. E. coli catabolite activator protein
   8599..8629    +  promoter       lac promoter: promoter for the E. coli lac operon
   8633..8655    +  protein_bind   lac operator (fragment): The lac repressor binds to the lac operator to inhibit transcription in E. coli. This inhibition can be relieved by adding lactose or isopropyl-β-D-thiogalactopyranoside (IPTG). lac repressor encoded by lacI
   8686..8711    +  misc_feature   MCS (fragment): pUC18/19 multiple cloning site
   8805..9150    +  promoter       CaMV 35S promoter: strong constitutive promoter from cauliflower mosaic virus
   9102..9148    +  promoter       minimal CaMV 35S promoter: minimal 35S promoter from cauliflower mosaic virus
   9179..9232    +  misc_feature   TMV Ω: translational enhancer from the tobacco mosaic virus 5'-leader sequence (Gallie et al., 1988)
   9241..10272   +  CDS            npgA: PPTA_EMENI - Also known as cfwA. Experimental evidence at protein level: Swiss-Prot protein existence level 1. Transfers the 4'-phosphopantetheine moiety from coenzyme A to a Ser of an acyl-carrier-protein. The enzyme is able to transfer the cofactor to a broad range of enzymes with acyl- or peptidyl-carrier protein domains. Required for primary biological processes such as growth and asexual/sexual development, and activates target enzymes involved in the synthesis of metabolites such as fatty acids, polyketides and nonribosomal peptides, lysine, siderophore, penicillin, sterigmatocystin, sha
  10301..10501   +  terminator     gene 7 terminator: transcription terminator for octopine-type Ti plasmid gene 7
  12262..12969   +  terminator     OCS terminator: octopine synthase terminator
  18561..18809   +  terminator     HSP terminator: efficient transcription terminator from the Arabidopsis thaliana heat shock protein 18.2 gene (Nagaya et al., 2010)
  19331..19615   +  promoter       CaMV 35S promoter (fragment): strong constitutive promoter from cauliflower mosaic virus
  19654..19698   +  promoter       minimal CaMV 35S promoter: minimal 35S promoter from cauliflower mosaic virus
  20524..21231   +  terminator     OCS terminator: octopine synthase terminator
