>Addgene plasmid #139693 | P303-FBP_2 | addgene full sequence | sequence record 296189 | Addgene NGS Result
TGGCACTGGCCGTCGTTTTACAACGTCGTGACTGGGAAAACCCTGGCGTTACCCAACTTAATCGCCTTGC
AGCACATCCCCCTTTCGCCAGCTGGCGTAATAGCGAAGAGGCCCGCACCGATCGCCCTTCCCAACAGTTG
CGCAGCCTGAATGGCGAATGCTAGAGCAGCTTGAGCTTGGATCAGATTGTCGTTTCCCGCCTTCAGTTTA
AACTATCAGTGTTTGACAGGATATATTGGCGGGTAAACCTAAGAGAAAAGAGCGTTTATTAGAATAATCG
GATATTTAAAAGGGCGTGAAAAGGTTTATCCGTTCGTCCATTTGTATGTGCATGCCAACCACAGGGTTCC
CCTCGGGATCAAAGTACTTTGATCCAACCCCTCCGCTGCTATAGTGCAGTCGGCTTCTGACGTTCAGTGC
AGCCGTCTTCTGAAAACGACATGTCGCACAAGTCCTAAGTTACGCGACAGGCTGCCGCCCTGCCCTTTTC
CTGGCGTTTTCTTGTCGCGTGTTTTAGTCGCATAAAGTAGAATACTTGCGACTAGAACCGGAGACATTAC
GCCATGAACAAGAGCGCCGCCGCTGGCCTGCTGGGCTATGCCCGCGTCAGCACCGACGACCAGGACTTGA
CCAACCAACGGGCCGAACTGCACGCGGCCGGCTGCACCAAGCTGTTTTCCGAGAAGATCACCGGCACCAG
GCGCGACCGCCCGGAGCTGGCCAGGATGCTTGACCACCTACGCCCTGGCGACGTTGTGACAGTGACCAGG
CTAGACCGCCTGGCCCGCAGCACCCGCGACCTACTGGACATTGCCGAGCGCATCCAGGAGGCCGGCGCGG
GCCTGCGTAGCCTGGCAGAGCCGTGGGCCGACACCACCACGCCGGCCGGCCGCATGGTGTTGACCGTGTT
CGCCGGCATTGCCGAGTTCGAGCGTTCCCTAATCATCGACCGCACCCGGAGCGGGCGCGAGGCCGCCAAG
GCCCGAGGCGTGAAGTTTGGCCCCCGCCCTACCCTCACCCCGGCACAGATCGCGCACGCCCGCGAGCTGA
TCGACCAGGAAGGCCGCACCGTGAAAGAGGCGGCTGCACTGCTTGGCGTGCATCGCTCGACCCTGTACCG
CGCACTTGAGCGCAGCGAGGAAGTGACGCCCACCGAGGCCAGGCGGCGCGGTGCCTTCCGTGAGGACGCA
TTGACCGAGGCCGACGCCCTGGCGGCCGCCGAGAATGAACGCCAAGAGGAACAAGCATGAAACCGCACCA
GGACGGCCAGGACGAACCGTTTTTCATTACCGAAGAGATCGAGGCGGAGATGATCGCGGCCGGGTACGTG
TTCGAGCCGCCCGCGCACGGCTCAACCGTGCGGCTGCATGAAATCCTGGCCGGTTTGTCTGATGCCAAGC
TGGCGGCCTGGCCGGCCAGCTTGGCCGCTGAAGAAACCGAGCGCCGCCGTCTAAAAAGGTGATGTGTATT
TGAGTAAAACAGCTTGCGTCATGCGGTCGCTGCGTATATGATGCGATGAGTAAATAAACAAATACGCAAG
GGGAACGCATGAAGGTTATCGCTGTACTTAACCAGAAAGGCGGGTCAGGCAAGACGACCATCGCAACCCA
TCTAGCCCGCGCCCTGCAACTCGCCGGGGCCGATGTTCTGTTAGTCGATTCCGATCCCCAGGGCAGTGCC
CGCGATTGGGCGGCCGTGCGGGAAGATCAACCGCTAACCGTTGTCGGCATCGACCGCCCGACGATTGACC
GCGACGTGAAGGCCATCGGCCGGCGCGACTTCGTAGTGATCGACGGAGCGCCCCAGGCGGCGGACTTGGC
TGTGTCCGCGATCAAGGCAGCCGACTTCGTGCTGATTCCGGTGCAGCCAAGCCCTTACGACATATGGGCC
ACCGCCGACCTGGTGGAGCTGGTTAAGCAGCGCATTGAGGTCACGGATGGAAGGCTACAAGCGGCCTTTG
TCGTGTCGCGGGCGATCAAAGGCACGCGCATCGGCGGTGAGGTTGCCGAGGCGCTGGCCGGGTACGAGCT
GCCCATTCTTGAGTCCCGTATCACGCAGCGCGTGAGCTACCCAGGCACTGCCGCCGCCGGCACAACCGTT
CTTGAATCAGAACCCGAGGGCGACGCTGCCCGCGAGGTCCAGGCGCTGGCCGCTGAAATTAAATCAAAAC
TCATTTGAGTTAATGAGGTAAAGAGAAAATGAGCAAAAGCACAAACACGCTAAGTGCCGGCCGTCCGAGC
GCACGCAGCAGCAAGGCTGCAACGTTGGCCAGCCTGGCAGACACGCCAGCCATGAAGCGGGTCAACTTTC
AGTTGCCGGCGGAGGATCACACCAAGCTGAAGATGTACGCGGTACGCCAAGGCAAGACCATTACCGAGCT
GCTATCTGAATACATCGCGCAGCTACCAGAGTAAATGAGCAAATGAATAAATGAGTAGATGAATTTTAGC
GGCTAAAGGAGGCGGCATGGAAAATCAAGAACAACCAGGCACCGACGCCGTGGAATGCCCCATGTGTGGA
GGAACGGGCGGTTGGCCAGGCGTAAGCGGCTGGGTTGCCTGCCGGCCCTGCAATGGCACTGGAACCCCCA
AGCCCGAGGAATCGGCGTGAGCGGTCGCAAACCATCCGGCCCGGTACAAATCGGCGCGGCGCTGGGTGAT
GACCTGGTGGAGAAGTTGAAGGCCGCGCAGGCCGCCCAGCGGCAACGCATCGAGGCAGAAGCACGCCCCG
GTGAATCGTGGCAAGCGGCCGCTGATCGAATCCGCAAAGAATCCCGGCAACCGCCGGCAGCCGGTGCGCC
GTCGATTAGGAAGCCGCCCAAGGGCGACGAGCAACCAGATTTTTTCGTTCCGATGCTCTATGACGTGGGC
ACCCGCGATAGTCGCAGCATCATGGACGTGGCCGTTTTCCGTCTGTCGAAGCGTGACCGACGAGCTGGCG
AGGTGATCCGCTACGAGCTTCCAGACGGGCACGTAGAGGTTTCCGCAGGGCCGGCCGGCATGGCCAGTGT
GTGGGATTACGACCTGGTACTGATGGCGGTTTCCCATCTAACCGAATCCATGAACCGATACCGGGAAGGG
AAGGGAGACAAGCCCGGCCGCGTGTTCCGTCCACACGTTGCGGACGTACTCAAGTTCTGCCGGCGAGCCG
ATGGCGGAAAGCAGAAAGACGACCTGGTAGAAACCTGCATTCGGTTAAACACCACGCACGTTGCCATGCA
GCGTACGAAGAAGGCCAAGAACGGCCGCCTGGTGACGGTATCCGAGGGTGAAGCCTTGATTAGCCGCTAC
AAGATCGTAAAGAGCGAAACCGGGCGGCCGGAGTACATCGAGATCGAGCTAGCTGATTGGATGTACCGCG
AGATCACAGAAGGCAAGAACCCGGACGTGCTGACGGTTCACCCCGATTACTTTTTGATCGATCCCGGCAT
CGGCCGTTTTCTCTACCGCCTGGCACGCCGCGCCGCAGGCAAGGCAGAAGCCAGATGGTTGTTCAAGACG
ATCTACGAACGCAGTGGCAGCGCCGGAGAGTTCAAGAAGTTCTGTTTCACCGTGCGCAAGCTGATCGGGT
CAAATGACCTGCCGGAGTACGATTTGAAGGAGGAGGCGGGGCAGGCTGGCCCGATCCTAGTCATGCGCTA
CCGCAACCTGATCGAGGGCGAAGCATCCGCCGGTTCCTAATGTACGGAGCAGATGCTAGGGCAAATTGCC
CTAGCAGGGGAAAAAGGTCGAAAAGGCCTCTTTCCTGTGGATAGCACGTACATTGGGAACCCAAAGCCGT
ACATTGGGAACCGGAACCCGTACATTGGGAACCCAAAGCCGTACATTGGGAACCGGTCACACATGTAAGT
GACTGATATAAAAGAGAAAAAAGGCGATTTTTCCGCCTAAAACTCTTTAAAACTTATTAAAACTCTTAAA
ACCCGCCTGGCCTGTGCATAACTGTCTGGCCAGCGCACAGCCCAAGAGCTGCAAAAAGCGCCTACCCTTC
GGTCGCTGCGCTCCCTACGCCCCGCCGCTTCGCGTCGGCCTATCGCGGCCGCTGGCCGCTCAAAAATGGC
TGGCCTACGGCCAGGCAATCTACCAGGGCGCGGACAAGCCGCGCCGTCGCCACTCGACCGCCGGCGCCCA
CATCAAGGCACCCTGCCTCGCGCGTTTCGGTGATGACGGTGAAAACCTCTGACACATGCAGCTCCCGGAA
ACGGTCACAGCTTGTCTGTAAGCGGATGCCGGGAGCAGACAAGCCCGTCAGGGCGCGTCAGCGGGTGTTG
GCGGGTGTCGGGGCGCAGCCATGACCCAGTCACGTAGCGATAGCGGAGTGTATACTGGCTTAACTATGCG
GCATCAGAGCAGATTGTACTGAGAGTGCACCATATGCGGTGTGAAATACCGCACAGATGCGTAAGGAGAA
AATACCGCATCAGGCCCTCTTCCGCTTCCTCGCTCACTGACTCGCTGCGCTCGGTCGTTCGGCTGCGGCG
AGCGGTATCAGCTCACTCAAAGGCGGTAATACGGTTATCCACAGAATCAGGGGATAACGCAGGAAAGAAC
ATGTGAGCAAAAGGCCAGCAAAAGGCCAGGAACCGTAAAAAGGCCGCGTTGCTGGCGTTTTTCCATAGGC
TCCGCCCCCCTGACGAGCATCACAAAAATCGACGCTCAAGTCAGAGGTGGCGAAACCCGACAGGACTATA
AAGATACCAGGCGTTTCCCCCTGGAAGCTCCCTCGTGCGCTCTCCTGTTCCGACCCTGCCGCTTACCGGA
TACCTGTCCGCCTTTCTCCCTTCGGGAAGCGTGGCGCTTTCTCATAGCTCACGCTGTAGGTATCTCAGTT
CGGTGTAGGTCGTTCGCTCCAAGCTGGGCTGTGTGCACGAACCCCCCGTTCAGCCCGACCGCTGCGCCTT
ATCCGGTAACTATCGTCTTGAGTCCAACCCGGTAAGACACGACTTATCGCCACTGGCAGCAGCCACTGGT
AACAGGATTAGCAGAGCGAGGTATGTAGGCGGTGCTACAGAGTTCTTGAAGTGGTGGCCTAACTACGGCT
ACACTAGAAGGACAGTATTTGGTATCTGCGCTCTGCTGAAGCCAGTTACCTTCGGAAAAAGAGTTGGTAG
CTCTTGATCCGGCAAACAAACCACCGCTGGTAGCGGTGGTTTTTTTGTTTGCAAGCAGCAGATTACGCGC
AGAAAAAAAGGATCTCAAGAAGATCCTTTGATCTTTTCTACGGGGTCTGACGCTCAGTGGAACGAAAACT
CACGTTAAGGGATTTTGGTCATGCATTCTAGGTACTAAAACAATTCATCCAGTAAAATATAATATTTTAT
TTTCTCCCAATCAGGCTTGATCCCCAGTAAGTCAAAAAATAGCTCGACATACTGTTCTTCCCCGATATCC
TCCCTGATCGACCGGACGCAGAAGGCAATGTCATACCACTTGTCCGCCCTGCCGCTTCTCCCAAGATCAA
TAAAGCCACTTACTTTGCCATCTTTCACAAAGATGTTGCTGTCTCCCAGGTCGCCGTGGGAAAAGACAAG
TTCCTCTTCGGGCTTTTCCGTCTTTAAAAAATCATACAGCTCGCGCGGATCTTTAAATGGAGTGTCTTCT
TCCCAGTTTTCGCAATCCACATCGGCCAGATCGTTATTCAGTAAGTAATCCAATTCGGCTAAGCGGCTGT
CTAAGCTATTCGTATAGGGACAATCCGATATGTCGATGGAGTGAAAGAGCCTGATGCACTCCGCATACAG
CTCGATAATCTTTTCAGGGCTTTGTTCATCTTCATACTCTTCCGAGCAAAGGACGCCATCGGCCTCACTC
ATGAGCAGATTGCTCCAGCCATCATGCCGTTCAAAGTGCAGGACCTTTGGAACAGGCAGCTTTCCTTCCA
GCCATAGCATCATGTCCTTTTCCCGTTCCACATCATAGGTGGTCCCTTTATACCGGCTGTCCGTCATTTT
TAAATATAGGTTTTCATTTTCTCCCACCAGCTTATATACCTTAGCAGGAGACATTCCTTCCGTATCTTTT
ACGCAGCGGTATTTTTCGATCAGTTTTTTCAATTCCGGTGATATTCTCATTTTAGCCATTTATTATTTCC
TTCCTCTTTTCTACAGTATTTAAAGATACCCCAAGAAGCTAATTATAACAAGACGAACTCCAATTCACTG
TTCCTTGCATTCTAAAACCTTAAATACCAGAAAACAGCTTTTTCAAAGTTGTTTTCAAAGTTGGCGTATA
ACATAGTATCGACGGAGCCGATTTTGAAACCGCGGTGATCACAGGCAGCAACGCTCTGTCATCGTTACAA
TCAACATGCTACCCTCCGCGAGATCATCCGTGTTTCAAACCCGGCAGCTTAGTTGCCGTTCTTCCGAATA
GCATCGGTAACATGAGCAAAGTCTGCCGCCTTACAACGGCTCTCCCGCTGACGCCGTCCCGGACTGATGG
GCTGCCTGTATCGAGTGGTGATTTTGTGCCGAGCTGCCGGTCGGGGAGCTGTTGGCTGGCTGGTGGCAGG
ATATATTGTGGTGTAAACAAATTGACGCTTAGACAACTTAATAACACATTGCGGACGTTTTTAATGTACT
GAATTAACGCCGAATTAATTCGGGGGATCTGGATTTTAGTACTGGATTTTGGTTTTAGGAATTAGAAATT
TTATTGATAGAAGTATTTTACAAATACAAATACATACTAAGGGTTTCTTATATGCTCAACACATGAGCGA
AACCCTATAGGAACCCTAATTCCCTTATCTGGGAACTACTCACACATTATTATGGAGAAACTCGAGCTTG
TCGATCGACTCTAGCTAGAGGATCGATCCGAACCCCAGAGTCCCGCTCAGAAGAACTCGTCAAGAAGGCG
ATAGAAGGCGATGCGCTGCGAATCGGGAGCGGCGATACCGTAAAGCACGAGGAAGCGGTCAGCCCATTCG
CCGCCAAGTTCTTCAGCAATATCACGGGTAGCCAACGCTATGTCCTGATAGCGGTCCGCCACACCCAGCC
GGCCACAGTCGATGAATCCAGAAAAGCGGCCATTTTCCACCATGATATTCGGCAAGCAGGCATCGCCATG
TGTCACGACGAGATCCTCGCCGTCGGGCATGCGCGCCTTGAGCCTGGCGAACAGTTCGGCTGGCGCGAGC
CCCTGATGTTCTTCGTCCAGATCATCCTGATCGACAAGACCGGCTTCCATCCGAGTACGTGCTCGCTCGA
TGCGATGTTTCGCTTGGTGGTCGAATGGGCAGGTAGCCGGATCAAGCGTATGCAGCCGCCGCATTGCATC
AGCCATGATGGATACTTTCTCGGCAGGAGCAAGGTGAGATGACAGGAGATCCTGCCCCGGCACTTCGCCC
AATAGCAGCCAGTCCCTTCCCGCTTCAGTGACAACGTCGAGCACAGCTGCGCAAGGAACGCCCGTCGTGG
CCAGCCACGATAGCCGCGCTGCCTCGTCCTGGAGTTCATTCAGGGCACCGGACAGGTCGGTCTTGACAAA
AAGAACCGGGCGCCCCTGCGCTGACAGCCGAAACACGGCGGCATCAGAGCAGCCGATTGTCTGTTGTGCC
CAGTCATAGCCGAATAGCCTCTCCACCCAAGCGGCCGGAGAACCTGCGTGCAATCCATCTTGTTCAATCC
CCATGGTCGATCGACAGATCTGCGAAAGCTCGAGAGAGATAGATTTGTAGAGAGAGACTGGTGATTTCAG
CGTGTCCTCTCCAAATGAAATGAACTTCCTTATATAGAGGAAGGGTCTTGCGAAGGATAGTGGGATTGTG
CGTCATCCCTTACGTCAGTGGAGATATCACATCAATCCACTTGCTTTGAAGACGTGGTTGGAACGTCTTC
TTTTTCCACGATGCTCCTCGTGGGTGGGGGTCCATCTTTGGGACCACTGTCGGCAGAGGCATCTTGAACG
ATAGCCTTTCCTTTATCGCAATGATGGCATTTGTAGGTGCCACCTTCCTTTTCTACTGTCCTTTTGATGA
AGTGACAGATAGCTGGGCAATGGAATCCGAGGAGGTTTCCCGATATTACCCTTTGTTGAAAAGTCTCAAT
AGCCCTTTGGTCTTCTGAGACTGTATCTTTGATATTCTTGGAGTAGACGAGAGTGTCGTGCTCCACCATG
TTCACATCAATCCACTTGCTTTGAAGACGTGGTTGGAACGTCTTCTTTTTCCACGATGCTCCTCGTGGGT
GGGGGTCCATCTTTGGGACCACTGTCGGCAGAGGCATCTTGAACGATAGCCTTTCCTTTATCGCAATGAT
GGCATTTGTAGGTGCCACCTTCCTTTTCTACTGTCCTTTTGATGAAGTGACAGATAGCTGGGCAATGGAA
TCCGAGGAGGTTTCCCGATATTACCCTTTGTTGAAAAGTCTCAATAGCCCTTTGGTCTTCTGAGACTGTA
TCTTTGATATTCTTGGAGTAGACGAGAGTGTCGTGCTCCACCATGTTGGCAAGCTGCTCTAGCCAATACG
CAAACCGCCTCTCCCCGCGCGTTGGCCGATTCATTAATGCAGCTGGCACGACAGGTTTCCCGACTGGAAA
GCGGGCAGTGAGCGCAACGCAATTAATGTGAGTTAGCTCACTCATTAGGCACCCCAGGCTTTACACTTTA
TGCTTCCGGCTCGTATGTTGTGTGGAATTGTGAGCGGATAACAATTTCACACAGGAAACAGCTATGACAT
GATTACGAATTCGAGCTCGGTACCCGGGGATCGGCGCGCCCTATGGACGTCAACATGGTGGAGCACGACA
CTCTGGTCTACTCCAAAAATGTCAAAGATACAGTCTCAGAAGATCAAAGGGCTATTGAGACTTTTCAACA
AAGGATAATTTCGGGAAACCTCCTCGGATTCCATTGCCCAGCTATCTGTCACTTCATCGAAAGGACAGTA
GAAAAGGAAGGTGGCTCCTACAAATGCCATCATTGCGATAAAGGAAAGGCTATCATTCAAGATCTCTCTG
CCGACAGTGGTCCCAAAGATGGACCCCCACCCACGAGGAGCATCGTGGAAAAAGAAGAGGTTCCAACCAC
GTCTACAAAGCAAGTGGATTGATGTGACATCTCCACTGACGTAAGGGATGACGCACAATCCCACTATCCT
TCGCAAGACCCTTCCTCTATATAAGGAAGTTCATTTCATTTGGAGAGGACACGCTCGAGTATAAGAGCTC
ATTTTTACAACAATTACCAACAACAACAAACAACAAACAACATTACAATTACATTTACAATTATCGATAC
AATGGTGCAGGACACTTCAAGTGCTAGCACAAGTCCAATTTTAACCAGATGGTATATAGACACTCGACCT
CTCACGGCAAGTACCGCCGCACTTCCGCTGCTGGAAACGCTGCAACCAGCTGATCAGATCTCCGTCCAAA
AATATTATCATCTCAAGGACAAGCACATGTCACTTGCCTCCAACCTTTTGAAGTATTTATTCGTTCATCG
AAATTGCCGAATACCATGGAGTAGTATTGTCATATCAAGAACGCCCGACCCGCACAGAAGGCCTTGCTAT
ATACCTCCTTCAGGTTCACAAGAGGACTCCTTCAAAGACGGATATACGGGAATCAACGTAGAATTCAACG
TTAGTCACCAAGCCAGCATGGTGGCAATCGCAGGTACGGCTTTCACACCTAATAGCGGTGGAGATAGCAA
ACTCAAACCGGAGGTCGGAATAGATATAACATGTGTAAATGAGAGGCAGGGCAGGAATGGAGAAGAAAGA
TCCTTGGAATCCCTGAGGCAGTATATAGATATATTCAGCGAAGTATTCAGCACCGCAGAGATGGCTAATA
TAAGGCGACTTGATGGGGTTTCCTCAAGTTCCCTTAGTGCAGACAGACTCGTAGATTATGGATACCGATT
ATTCTACACCTATTGGGCCTTAAAAGAGGCTTATATCAAGATGACAGGTGAGGCCTTATTGGCTCCTTGG
TTGAGAGAGCTGGAGTTTTCCAACGTGGTCGCTCCAGCCGCTGTCGCCGAAAGCGGGGACTCTGCTGGAG
ACTTTGGCGAACCGTACACTGGCGTGCGTACAACATTGTATAAGAACCTCGTAGAGGACGTACGAATTGA
GGTAGCTGCTTTGGGAGGAGATTATCTGTTCGCAACAGCCGCTAGAGGTGGTGGTATAGGCGCATCCTCA
CGTCCTGGTGGTGGCCCAGATGGCTCTGGAATTAGATCCCAGGACCCTTGGAGGCCGTTCAAGAAACTCG
ATATAGAGCGTGACATACAGCCATGTGCTACGGGCGTTTGTAATTGCCTGTCCTCAGGATAGGCTTGATC
CCCCGTCGACAGCTAGCTATATCATCAATTTATGTATTACACATAATATCGCACTCAGTCTTTCATCTAC
GGCAATGTACCAGCTGATATAATCAGTTATTGAAATATTTCTGAATTTAAACTTGCATCAATAAATTTAT
GTTTTTGCTTGGACTATAATACCTGACTTGTTATTTTATCAATAAATATTTAAACTATATTTCTTTCAAG
ATCGCTGTTAGAGCTCGGACGGCGCGCCCTATGGACTGGCAGACATACTGTCCCACAAATGAAGATGGAA
TCTGTAAAAGAAAACGCGTGAAATAATGCGTCTGACAAAGGTTAGGTCGGCTGCCTTTAATCAATACCAA
AGTGGTCCCTACCACGATGGAAAAACTGTGCAGTCGGTTTGGCTTTTTCTGACGAACAAATAAGATTCGT
GGCCGACAGGTGGGGGTCCACCATGTGAAGGCATCTTCAGACTCCAATAATGGAGCAATGACGTAAGGGC
TTACGAAATAAGTAAGGGTAGTTTGGGAAATGTCCACTCACCCGTCAGTCTATAAATACTTAGCCCCTCC
CTCATTGTTAAGGGAGCAAAATCTCAGAGAGATAGTCCTAGAGAGAGAAAGAGAGCAAGTAGCCTAGAAG
TAGTCAAGGCGGCGAAGTATTCAGGCACGTGGCCAGGAAGAAGAAAAGCCAAGACGACGAAAACAGGTAA
GAGCTAAGCTTAATGGCATCCTTTGAAAATTCACTCAGTGTCTTAATAGTTGGGGCTGGCTTAGGTGGTT
TGGCCGCTGCTATAGCACTGCGAAGGCAAGGACATGTAGTCAAGATATACGATAGTTCTTCATTCAAGGC
CGAATTGGGAGCAGGATTAGCTGTACCACCCAATACTCTCCGTTCCCTGCAACAACTGGGCTGTAATACA
GAAAACCTGAACGGAGTAGACAACCTCTGCTTTACGGCCATGGGATACGACGGGAGTGTAGGTATGATGA
ATAATATGACCGACTACCGTGAGGCATACGGCACTTCCTGGATAATGGTACATCGAGTGGATCTCCACAA
CGAGCTGATGCGAGTCGCCTTGGATCCGGGCGGGTTAGGGCCTCCTGCCACTCTTCACCTTAACCATCGT
GTTACGTTCTGCGATGTGGATGCCTGTACAGTCACGTTTACGAACGGGACGACACAGTCTGCTGACTTGA
TTGTCGGAGCTGATGGTATTAGGTCTACGATTCGAAGATTCGTTCTGGAGGAGGACGTGACTGTTCCAGC
TAGCGGAATTGTCGGCTTTCGATGGTTGGTCCAGGCCGATGCTCTCGACCCATATCCCGAACTGGATTGG
ATTGTCAAAAAACCACCCTTGGGAGCCAGGTTGATTTCTACTCCACAGAACCCGCAGAGTGGCGTAGGAC
TGGCCGATAGACGAACGATCATTATTTACGCATGCAGAGGTGGGACCATGGTTAATGTATTAGCCGTACA
CGACGACGAAAGAGATCAAAACACTGCTGATTGGTCCGTTCCCGCATCAAAGGATGATTTATTCAGAGTG
TTTCACGATTACCATCCAAGATTCCGACGACTCTTAGAGTTAGCACAGGACATTAATTTATGGCAGATGA
GGGTGGTCCCGGTCTTGAAAAAATGGGTGAACAAGAGGGTATGCTTGCTGGGTGATGCCGCCCATGCTTC
ACTGCCCACACTTGGACAAGGCTTCGGGATGGGGTTGGAGGATGCAGTCGCTTTGGGCACGTTGTTGCCT
AAGGGAACGACCGCATCACAGATCGAGACAAGGCTGGCCGTTTACGAACAGCTGCGAAAGGATCGAGCTG
AGTTTGTCGCCGCAGAGAGCTATGAGGAGCAATATGTCCCAGAGATGAGAGGGCTGTACCTTAGGTCCAA
AGAATTGAGAGACAGAGTGATGGGTTATGATATTAAGGTAGAGTCAGAGAAGGTTTTGGAAACACTGTTG
CGATCATCCAACTCAGCTTGAGCTTGTCCTGCTTTAATGAGATATGCGAGAAGCCTATGATCGCATGATA
TTTGCTTTCAATTCTGTTGTGCACGTTGTAAAAAACCTGAGCATGTGTAGCTCAGATCCTTACCGCCGGT
TTCGGTTCATTCTAATGAATATATCACCCGTTACTATCGTATTTTTATGAATAATATTCTCCGTTCAATT
TACTGATTGTACCCTACTACTTATATGTACAATATTAAAATGAAAACAATATATTGTGCTGAATAGGTTT
ATAGCGACATCTATGATAGAGCGCCACAATAACAAACAATTGCGTTTTATTATTACAAATCCAATTTTAA
AAAAAGCGGCAGAACCGGTCAAACCTAAAAGACTGATTACATAAATCTTATTCAAATTTCAAAAGTGCCC
CAGGGGCTAGTATCTACGACACACCGAGCGGCGAACTAATAACGCTCACTGAAGGGAACTCCGGTTCCCC
GCCGGCGCGCATGGGTGAGATTCCTTGAAGTTGAGTATTGGCCGTCCGCTCTACCGAAAGTTACGGGCAC
CATTCAACCCGGTCCAGCACGGCGGCCGGGTAACCGACTTGCTGCCCCGAGAATTATGCAGCATTTTTTT
GGTGTATGTGGGCCCCAAATGAAGTGCAGGTCAAACCTTGACAGTGACGACAAATCGTTGGGCGGGTCCA
GGGCGAATTTTGCGACAACATGTCGAGGCTCAGCAGGACCGCTGTTAGAGCTCCCGGGGCGCGCCCTATG
GAGTGGCAGACATACTGTCCCACAAATGAAGATGGAATCTGTAAAAGAAAACGCGTGAAATAATGCGTCT
GACAAAGGTTAGGTCGGCTGCCTTTAATCAATACCAAAGTGGTCCCTACCACGATGGAAAAACTGTGCAG
TCGGTTTGGCTTTTTCTGACGAACAAATAAGATTCGTGGCCGACAGGTGGGGGTCCACCATGTGAAGGCA
TCTTCAGACTCCAATAATGGAGCAATGACGTAAGGGCTTACGAAATAAGTAAGGGTAGTTTGGGAAATGT
CCACTCACCCGTCAGTCTATAAATACTTAGCCCCTCCCTCATTGTTAAGGGAGCAAAATCTCAGAGAGAT
AGTCCTAGAGAGAGAAAGAGAGCAAGTAGCCTAGAAGTAGTCAAGGCGGCGAAGTATTCAGGCACGTGGC
CAGGAAGAAGAAAAGCCAAGACGACGAAAACAGGTAAGAGCTAAGCTTAATGAATAGTAGTAAAAACCCT
CCATCCACTCTGTTAGATGTTTTTCTGGATACCGCTAGGAACCTTGATACAGCATCCAGAAATGTCCTGG
AGTGCGGAGAACACAGGTGGAGTTACAGAGAGTTGGACACAGTGTCATCCGCATTGGCCCAACACCTTCG
ATACACTGTGGGTCTTAGCCCCACTGTAGCCGTGATTAGCGAGAATCACCCCTACATACTTGCATTAATG
CTCGCCGTATGGAAACTCGGCGGAACGTTCGCACCGATAGATGTTCATTCCCCAGCCGAACTTGTTGCTG
GAATGTTGAATATTGTAAGCCCGTCATGTCTTGTCATTCCTAGCTCTGATGTGACAAATCAGACATTGGC
ATGCGATCTTAATATACCGGTTGTTGCATTCCACCCACATCAAAGTACAATTCCCGAACTCAACAAGAAG
TATCTCACAGATTCTCAGATCAGTCCTGACCTGCCCTTCCCCGACCCTAATCGACCTGCTTTGTACTTAT
TCACGTCATCTGCAACGTCTAGGTCCAATTTGAAGTGCGTGCCACTTACACACACATTCATATTGCGAAA
CTCCTTAAGTAAACGAGCATGGTGCAAAAGAATGAGGCCAGAGACAGATTTTGATGGTATTAGGGTCCTG
GGGTGGGCCCCCTGGAGCCATGTCCTCGCTCATATGCAGGACATTGGCCCTCTTACATTATTGAATGCCG
GGTGCTACGTATTTGCCACGACCCCATCTACCTACCCGACGGAGCTGAAGGATGACCGTGATGTTATTAG
TTGCGCCGCAAATGCCGTAATGTACAAAGGTGTTAAATCCTTCGCATGCCTCCCATTCGTGCTTGGGGGA
CTCAAGGCTTTATGTGAGTCAGAGCCCAGTGTTAAGGCACAACTGCAAGTGGAGGAACGAGCCCAGCTTT
TGAAGTCACTCCAACACATGAAAATCCTGGAATGCGGGGGGGCAATGCTCGAAGTGAGTGTGGCAAGCTG
GGCTATAGAGAATAGGATTCCTATATCTATTGGGATTGGTATGACAGAGACAGGCGGCGCTCTTTTCGCT
GGGCCGGTCCAAGCAATTCAAACCGGCTTTAGCAGTGAAGATAAATTTATCGAGGACGCAACCTACTTGC
TGGTCAAGGACGATTACGAGAGCCACGCAGAGGAGGACATAAACGAGGGCGAGTTAGTGGTAAAGTCCAG
AATGTTACCTAGGGGTTATTTGGGCTATAACGACCCCTCTTTCTCTGTTGACGATGCTGGTTGGGTTACT
TTCAAAACTGGAGATCGATATTCAGTCACTCCTGACGGCAAATTCTCCTGGCTTGGTCGAAATACTGATT
TCATTCAGATGACGAGTGGTGAGACTCTCGATCCCCGTCCGATTGAGTCCCTCCTTTGTGAGTCCAGCCT
TATATCACGAGCCTGTGTCATCGGGGATAAGTTCCTGAACGGACCAGCCACAGCTGTATGCGCTATTATA
GAACTCGAACCAACGACTGTTGAGAAAGGCCAGGCTCACAGCAGGGATATTGCCCGAATCTTTGCCCCCA
TCAATCGAGATCTTCCTCCCCCGTTACGTATAGCATGGAGTCACGTACTTGTACTTCAGCCAAGCGAGAA
AATACCGATGACGAAAAAGGGTACAATCTTCCGTAAGAAAATCGAACAGGTTTTCGGTTCCGCTTTAGGA
GGCAGTAGCGGCGACAACTCACAAGCAACCACTGACGCTTCAGTAGTTAGGAGGGATGAGTTGAGCAACA
CGGTCAAACATATCATAAGCAGAGTTTTGGGAGTCTCCGACGATGAACTCCTTTGGACACTGAGCTTTGC
TGAGCTTGGCATGACGTCCGCTCTTGCTACTAGAATAGCAAATGAATTGAACGAAGTTCTGGTAGGTGTG
AACCTCCCCATCAATGCATGCTACATTCATGTGGACCTGCCTTCTTTGTCAAATGCCGTGTATGCAAAGT
TAGCACACCTTAAACTCCCGGATAGGACGCCCGAGCCAAGGAAGGCCCCAGTTGAAAATCCCGGTGGAAA
GGAAATCGTAATAGTAGGTCAGGCTTTTAGGCTTCCGGGGAGTATAAATGATGTCGCTTCTTTGAGGGAC
GCTTTTTTGGCTAGACAAGCATCCAGTATTATTACTGAAATACCGCCAGATAGATGGGACCACGCATCAT
TTTATCCAAAAGACATACGATTTAATAAAGCAGGGCTCGTCGACATCGCTAACTACGACCACAGTTTTTT
CGGATTGACAGCCACGGAGGCACTGTACCTGTCACCAACGATGCGTTTGGCACTTGAAGTGTCCTTTGAA
GCCTTGGAGAATGCTAATATACCCGTGTCCCAGTTAAAGGGCTCTCAAACAGCTGTATATGTCGCAACCA
CCGACGACGGGTTTGAGACACTGCTGAATGCTGAGGCAGGATATGATGCATACACACGATTCTATGGCAC
TGGTAGGGCCGCCTCTACGGCCAGTGGACGAATTAGTTATTTACTCGACGTACACGGCCCTTCAATTACC
GTAGACACTGCTTGTTCAGGCGGTGCTGTTTGCATAGACCAGGCCATAGACTACCTCCAATCCTCTAGCG
CAGCTGATACCGCCATAATCTGCGCCAGCAACACTCACTGCTGGCCAGGTTCCTTCATGTTTCTGAGTGC
TCAAGGTATGGTAAGTTCCGGGGGGCGATGTGCAACTTTTACGACGGATGCCGACGGCTATGTACCCTCT
GAAGGTGCTGTGGCATTTATCCTCAAAACCCGAGAAGCAGCTATGAGAGATAAAGATACTATCTTGGCAA
CTATCAAAGCAACGCAGATTAGTCATAATGGTCGTTCCCAAGGTTTAGTCGCACCAAACGTCAATTCACA
AGCTGATTTACACAGAAGCTTATTGCAGAAAGCTGGTTTGAGTCCAGCCGACATTCACTTCATCGAAGCT
CACGGGACAGGAACGTCACTCGGTGACCTTAGTGAAATACAAGCAATTAATGATGCCTACACGTCATCTC
AGCCTCGAACAGCCGGACCCTTAATAGTAAGCGCAAGTAAAACCGTCATTGGTCACACAGAGCCTGCTGG
ACCGTTGGTAGGCATGCTCTCAGTTCTCAACTCCTTTAAAGAGGGCGCAGTTCCCGGCTTAGCTCACCTG
ACAGCAGATAACCTCAATCCGGCTTTAGACTGCTCCTCCGTCCCTTTACTTATCCCCTACCAGCCTGTCC
ACTTGGCAGCTCCTAAGCCACACAGGGCTGCTGTGATGAGTTATGGCTTCTCCGGCACTCTTGGAGGTAT
AGTTCTTGAAGCACCGGATGAGGAAAGGCTTGAGGAAGAACCACCCAACGATAAGCCTATGTTATTTGTT
GTTAGCGCCAAAACTCATACTGCATTGATTGAGTACCTTGGACGATACCTTGAATTTCTGCTCCAGGCCA
ATCCCCAAGACTTCTGCGATATCTGTTACACTAGCTGCGTTGGACGTGAGCATTACAGGTACCGTTTTGC
ATGTGTGGCAAACGATATGGAAGATTTAATTGGCCAACTTCAGAAGAGGCTTGGGTCTAAGGTTCCACCT
AAACCGTCCTATAAAAGAGGAGCCCTCGCTTTTGCTTTCAGTGGACAAGGGACCCAGTTTCGTGGAATGG
CAACAGAATTGGCTAAGGCATATAGTGGTTTTCGTAAGATAGTCAGTGATCTTGCTAAAAGAGCATCAGA
ACTGTCCGGCCATGCAATCGACAGGTTTCTGCTTGCATATGACATTGGGGCTGAGAATGTTGCACCGGAT
AGTGAAGCTGATCAAATCTGCATATTCGTTTACCAATGTAGTGTTCTCAGATGGCTCCAAACAATGGGGA
TTCGTCCGTCAGCCGTGATCGGTCACAGCCTCGGTGAGATTAGCGCATCCGTAGCTGCTGGAGCATTGTC
CTTGGACTCTGCCCTTGACCTCGTAATAAGTAGAGCCAGGTTACTGAGGTCATCTACGAATGCCCCAGCT
GGCATGGCAGCTATGTCTGCATCCCAGGATGAAGTAGTCGAACTCATAGGAAAGCTCGATTTAGATAAAG
CTAATAGCCTCAGCGTGTCCGTAATAAACGGCCCCCAGAACACCGTTGTTTCAGGATCTTCTGCAGCAAT
AGAAAGTATCGTTGCTCTCGCAAAGGGACGAAAAATCAAGGCCAGCGCACTCAACATTAACCAGGCATTC
CATAGTCCTTACGTCGATTCTGCAGTACCCGGCTTACGAGCTTGGAGTGAGAAACATATATCATCAGCTC
GACCATTGCAAATCCCTTTGTACTCTACCCTCTTGGGCGCTCAAGTTTCTGAGGGTCAAATGTTAAATCC
CGATCACTGGGTAGACCATGCTAGGAAACCCGTTCAGTTCGCACAAGCAGCCACTATAATGAAGGAATCT
TTCACCGGAGTAATAATCGATATTGGACCTCAAGTTGTAGCATGGTCCCTGCTCTTAAGCAATGGTCTTA
CTTCCGTGACCGCACTCGCCGCAAAGCGTGGCCGTTCACAGCAAGTGGCCTTCCTCTCCGCCTTAGCTGA
TCTTTATCAGGACTACGGCGTCGTACCAGACTTTGTTGGACTGTACGCACAACAGGAGGACGCTTCCAGA
CTGAAAAAGACCGATATCTTAACTTACCCCTTTCAGAGGGTTCGACGTTACCCTTCCTTTATACCCTCTA
GAAGGGCACCCACCCACGCTCATGTCCAAGACGAGGAAACTCTGTCATCAGGATCATCAACTCCAACCTT
AGAAAATACTGACCTGGACAGTGGGAAGGAATCTCTGATGGGACCAACAAGAGGGCTTTTGCGAGTCGAT
GATCTTAGGGACTCAATAGTCAGTTCAGTCAAAGATGTCCTGGAATTGAAGAGTAACGAAGATCTGGACC
TCAGCGAGTCCCTTAATGCTCTTGGCATGGACTCTATAATGTTCGCTCAATTACGAAAAAGGATAGGGGA
GGGCCTCGGCCTGTCCGTTCCAATGGTTTTTCTCAGCGATGCCTTCAGTATTGGAGAAATGGTCAGTAAC
CTCGTGGAACAGGCCGAAGCTTCCGAGGACAATTGAGCTTATATGAAGATGAAGATGAAATATTTGGTGT
GTCAAATAAAAAGCTTGTGTGCTTAAGTTTGTGTTTTTTTCTTGGCTTGTTGTGTTATGAATTTGTGGCT
TTTTCTAATATTAAATGAATGTAAGATCACATTATAATGAATAAACAAATGTTTCTATAATCCATTGTGA
ATGTTTTGTTGGATCTCTTCTGCAGCATATAACTACTGTATGTGCTATGGTATGGACTATGGAATATGAT
TAAAGATAAGCGCTGTTAGAGCTCTCCCGGCGCGCCCTATGGACAGATTTGCCTTTTCAATTTCAGAAAG
AATGCTAACCCACAGATGGTTAGAGAGGCTTACGCAGCAGGTATCATCAAGACGATCTACCCGAGCAATA
ATCTCCAGGAAATCAAATACCTTCCCAAGAAGGTTAAAGATGCAGTCAAAAGATTCAGGACTAACTGCAT
CAAGAACACAGAGAAAGATATATTTCTCAAGATCAGAAGTACTATTCCAGTATGGACGATTCAAGGCTTG
CTTCACAAACCAAGGCAAGTAATAGAGATTGGAGTCTCTAAAAAGGTAGTTCCCACTGAATCAAAGGCCA
TGGAGTCAAAGATTCAAATAGAGGACCTAACAGAACTCGCCGTAAAGACTGGCGAACAGTTCATACAGAG
TCTCTTACGACTCAATGACAAGAAGAAAATCTTCGTCAACATGGTGGAGCACGACACACTTGTCTACTCC
AAAAATATCAAAGATACAGTCTCAGAAGACCAAAGGGCAATTGAGACTTTTCAACAAAGGGTAATATCCG
GAAACCTCCTCGGATTCCATTGCCCAGCTATCTGTCACTTTATTGTGAAGATAGTGGAAAAGGAAGGTGG
CTCCTACAAATGCCATCATTGCGATAAAGGAAAGGCCATCGTTGAAGATGCCTCTGCCGACAGTGGTCCC
AAAGATGGACCCCCACCCACGAGGAGCATCGTGGAAAAAGAAGACGTTCCAACCACGTCTTCAAAGCAAG
TGGATTGATGTGATATCTCCACTGACGTAAGGGATGACGCACAATCCCACTATCCTTCGCAAGACCCTTC
CTCTATATAAGGAAGTTCATTTCATTTGGAGAGAACACGGGGGACTAATGCGTATAAATATCTCTCTGTC
TAGCTTATTCGAGAGATTAAGCAAACTCAGCTCTCGTAGCATAGCTATTACATGTGGTGTCGTCCTCGCC
TCTGCTATTGCTTTTCCCATCATACGACGAGATTATCAGACGTTCTTAGAGGTTGGTCCTAGCTATGCCC
CTCAAAATTTTCGAGGCTACATTATCGTTTGCGTACTCAGCTTGTTCCGACAAGAGCAAAAAGGGTTGGC
AATCTACGACAGACTCCCAGAGAAGAGAAGATGGCTGGCCGATCTCCCATTTCGTGAAGGTACTAGACCT
AGTATAACATCACACATAATACAGAGACAGCGAACTCAACTTGTAGACCAAGAGTTTGCCACACGAGAAC
TGATAGACAAAGTTATTCCCAGGGTGCAAGCACGACATACAGATAAAACATTTTTGAGCACGAGCAAGTT
TGAATTTCATGCTAAAGCCATTTTCCTGTTGCCAAGTATTCCTATAAACGACCCCTTAAACATACCTAGT
CATGATACGGTTCGTAGAACGAAACGAGAGATTGCACACATGCATGACTACCACGACTGTACTCTTCACT
TAGCTCTTGCAGCTCAAGATGGAAAAGAAGTCCTGAAAAAAGGCTGGGGCCAACGTCATCCGCTTGCCGG
GCCGGGTGTACCTGGGCCGCCGACAGAATGGACTTTCTTATACGCACCCCGTAATGAGGAAGAAGCTAGG
GTAGTAGAAATGATTGTCGAGGCAAGTATCGGATACATGACTAATGATCCGGCAGGTAAAATCGTCGAGA
ATGCCAAATGAGCTTGTCCTGCTTTAATGAGATATGCGAGAAGCCTATGATCGCATGATATTTGCTTTCA
ATTCTGTTGTGCACGTTGTAAAAAACCTGAGCATGTGTAGCTCAGATCCTTACCGCCGGTTTCGGTTCAT
TCTAATGAATATATCACCCGTTACTATCGTATTTTTATGAATAATATTCTCCGTTCAATTTACTGATTGT
ACCCTACTACTTATATGTACAATATTAAAATGAAAACAATATATTGTGCTGAATAGGTTTATAGCGACAT
CTATGATAGAGCGCCACAATAACAAACAATTGCGTTTTATTATTACAAATCCAATTTTAAAAAAAGCGGC
AGAACCGGTCAAACCTAAAAGACTGATTACATAAATCTTATTCAAATTTCAAAAGTGCCCCAGGGGCTAG
TATCTACGACACACCGAGCGGCGAACTAATAACGCTCACTGAAGGGAACTCCGGTTCCCCGCCGGCGCGC
ATGGGTGAGATTCCTTGAAGTTGAGTATTGGCCGTCCGCTCTACCGAAAGTTACGGGCACCATTCAACCC
GGTCCAGCACGGCGGCCGGGTAACCGACTTGCTGCCCCGAGAATTATGCAGCATTTTTTTGGTGTATGTG
GGCCCCAAATGAAGTGCAGGTCAAACCTTGACAGTGACGACAAATCGTTGGGCGGGTCCAGGGCGAATTT
TGCGACAACATGTCGAGGCTCAGCAGGACCGCTGTTAGAGCTCAGTG
Features (pLannotate 1.2.2; 28 found; start..end, strand, type, name):
      4..158     +  CDS            lacZα (fragment): LacZα fragment of β-galactosidase; lacZ fragment
    224..248     +  misc_feature   RB T-DNA repeat: right border repeat from nopaline C58 T-DNA
    588..989     +  CDS            Y4CG_SINFN (fragment): Protein inferred from homology: Swiss-Prot protein existence level 3. From Sinorhizobium fredii (strain NBRC 101917 / NGR234).
   1549..2178    +  CDS            pVS1 StaA: stability protein from the Pseudomonas plasmid pVS1 (Heeb et al., 2000)
   2607..3680    +  CDS            pVS1 RepA: replication protein from the Pseudomonas plasmid pVS1 (Heeb et al., 2000)
   3746..3940    +  rep_origin     pVS1 oriV: origin of replication for the Pseudomonas plasmid pVS1 (Heeb et al., 2000)
   4143..4182    +  CDS            rop (fragment): Rop protein, which maintains plasmids at low copy number; rop
   4284..4424    +  misc_feature   bom: basis of mobility region from pBR322
   4610..5198    -  rep_origin     ori: high-copy-number ColE1/pMB1/pBR322/pUC origin of replication
   5285..6079    -  CDS            KanR: aminoglycoside phosphotransferase; aphA-3; confers resistance to kanamycin
   6504..6528    +  misc_feature   LB T-DNA repeat: left border repeat from nopaline C58 T-DNA
   6606..6780    -  polyA_signal   CaMV poly(A) signal: cauliflower mosaic virus polyadenylation signal
   6837..7629    -  CDS            NeoR/KanR (fragment): aminoglycoside phosphotransferase from Tn5; aph(3')-II (or nptII); confers resistance to neomycin, kanamycin, and G418 (Geneticin®)
   7697..8373    -  promoter       CaMV 35S promoter (enhanced): cauliflower mosaic virus 35S promoter with a duplicated enhancer region
   8463..8551    +  CDS            lacI (fragment): lac repressor; lacI; The lac repressor binds to the lac operator to inhibit transcription in E. coli. This inhibition can be relieved by adding lactose or isopropyl-β-D-thiogalactopyranoside (IPTG).
   8564..8585    +  protein_bind   CAP binding site: CAP binding activates transcription in the presence of cAMP. E. coli catabolite activator protein
   8600..8630    +  promoter       lac promoter: promoter for the E. coli lac operon
   8634..8656    +  protein_bind   lac operator (fragment): The lac repressor binds to the lac operator to inhibit transcription in E. coli. This inhibition can be relieved by adding lactose or isopropyl-β-D-thiogalactopyranoside (IPTG). lac repressor encoded by lacI
   8687..8712    +  misc_feature   MCS (fragment): pUC18/19 multiple cloning site
   8806..9151    +  promoter       CaMV 35S promoter: strong constitutive promoter from cauliflower mosaic virus
   9103..9149    +  promoter       minimal CaMV 35S promoter: minimal 35S promoter from cauliflower mosaic virus
   9180..9233    +  misc_feature   TMV Ω: translational enhancer from the tobacco mosaic virus 5'-leader sequence (Gallie et al., 1988)
   9242..10273   +  CDS            npgA: PPTA_EMENI - Also known as cfwA. Experimental evidence at protein level: Swiss-Prot protein existence level 1. Transfers the 4'-phosphopantetheine moiety from coenzyme A to a Ser of an acyl-carrier-protein. The enzyme is able to transfer the cofactor to a broad range of enzymes with acyl- or peptidyl-carrier protein domains. Required for primary biological processes such as growth and asexual/sexual development, and activates target enzymes involved in the synthesis of metabolites such as fatty acids, polyketides and nonribosomal peptides, lysine, siderophore, penicillin, sterigmatocystin, sha
  10302..10502   +  terminator     gene 7 terminator: transcription terminator for octopine-type Ti plasmid gene 7
  12279..12986   +  terminator     OCS terminator: octopine synthase terminator
  18592..18840   +  terminator     HSP terminator: efficient transcription terminator from the Arabidopsis thaliana heat shock protein 18.2 gene (Nagaya et al., 2010)
  19362..19703   +  promoter       CaMV 35S promoter: strong constitutive promoter from cauliflower mosaic virus
  20529..21236   +  terminator     OCS terminator: octopine synthase terminator
