[The description below was written by a language model from this plasmid's Addgene catalogue record and pLannotate feature annotations shown in this document.]
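Description:
P303-FBP_2 is a roughly 21 kb plant binary (T-DNA) vector built on the pTRANS_220d backbone for Agrobacterium-mediated delivery of the fungal bioluminescence pathway into plants. The backbone carries a high-copy ColE1/pUC-type origin with the pBR322 bom site for propagation in E. coli, and the pVS1 oriV with the RepA and StaA genes for replication and stable maintenance in Agrobacterium. Bacterial selection is by an aphA-3 kanamycin resistance gene located outside the T-DNA. Between the nopaline-type left and right border repeats, next to the left border, sits a plant selection cassette. It consists of an enhanced (duplicated-enhancer) CaMV 35S promoter, an nptII (NeoR/KanR) coding sequence and the CaMV poly(A) signal. Remnants of a lac promoter/lacZα cloning region flank the assembled insert, which was introduced through AarI sites that were destroyed during cloning.

The payload is four independent expression units. A short 35S promoter with the TMV Ω translational enhancer drives Aspergillus nidulans NpgA, a 4'-phosphopantetheinyl transferase that activates carrier-protein domains, and this unit ends in the Agrobacterium gene 7 terminator. According to the catalogue entry, CmYLCV promoters drive Neonothopanus nambi H3H (OCS terminator) and HispS (Arabidopsis HSP18.2 terminator), and a 35S promoter drives the luciferase Luz (OCS terminator). The automated annotation detects the terminators and 35S promoters at matching positions but does not label the CmYLCV promoters or the three N. nambi coding sequences. The depositor and sequencing-derived records differ by only a few nucleotides in length and have essentially the same layout. The record describes the pathway as complete but lacking the recycling gene CPH. The construct is intended for generating auto-luminescent plant tissue, without externally supplied substrate, as a basis for luciferase-type reporters.
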