Addgene plasmid #139693: P303-FBP_2
Purpose: T-DNA encoding Fungal Bioluminescent Pathway Components, complete pathway, without recycling gene CPH
Depositing lab: Daniel Voytas. Depositing organization: University of Minnesota. Publication: Building customizable auto-luminescent luciferase-based reporters in plants. Khakhar A, Starker CG, Chamness JC, Lee N, Stokke S, Wang C, Swanson R, Rizvi F, Imaizumi T, Voytas DF. Elife. 2020 Mar 25;9. pii: 52786. doi: 10.7554/eLife.52786. PubMed 32209230.
Backbone
  Vector backbone: pTRANS_220d
  Vector type: Plant Expression, Luciferase
Growth in bacteria
  Bacterial resistance: Kanamycin, 50 μg/mL
  Growth temperature: 37°C
  Growth strain: DH5alpha
  Copy number: High Copy
Gene/Insert
  Gene/Insert name: p35S_Short_TMV 5':AsNpga:tAtug7, pCmYLCV:NnH3H:AtuOCS, pCmYLCV:NnHisps:tHsp, p35S:NnLuz:tAtuOcs
  Species: Neonothopanus nambi and Aspergillus nidulans
  Promoter: various
  Cloning method: Restriction Enzyme; 5′ cloning site AarI (destroyed during cloning); 3′ cloning site AarI (destroyed during cloning)
Resource information
  A portion of this plasmid was derived from a plasmid made by: synthesized
Terms and licenses: Academic/Nonprofit Terms; Industry Terms: Not Available to Industry
How to cite: P303-FBP_2 was a gift from Daniel Voytas (Addgene plasmid # 139693 ; http://n2t.net/addgene:139693 ; RRID:Addgene_139693)
